>Addgene plasmid #141248 | pPT-PCR C1 | addgene full sequence | sequence record 389038 | Addgene NGS Result
GTTTGTTTTGTTATTAAAAAGTTTTTTCTGCATTAAATGAATCCCTAAACATCAAAACTAAAAATGGACG
TTTAATAACGAAAAATTGTAGGTGAGTAGTTTTTTTGCTGAGAACCTCGATTTTCCATTTTATGGGAGAC
CAAATTTCGTTTGATTGAAGTTTATTTTAATCGTTGATTAAAATATATAAACTTAGTGAATTGAACCATC
TAAGTAACTAAGGAAAAAATCAACAGAGATATTGTAAGTAGCGGCGAGCGAACGCGGTAAAAAGGCTATA
GAATTTTCAATCATACTTAATATTTAAATAGCCGTAGAAGGAGAAAGCCCTGTAAGGTGAAAAATTTGAA
AATTTAAAAAAGTAAATTGATGCATGTTATGCGTTGATTGAATATTGGGGTACCATCCTCAAAGTCTAAA
AGTTTTGATGCTTGATAGTGAATTAGTACTGTGAAGGAAAGGTGAAAAAGAATTCATGAAAATTGAAAAG
ACATTGAAATTTAATGCTAACAAGCAGTTAGAGCTCTTTATTACGAGTGACAACGTATCTTTTGTATAAT
AGATCAACAAGTTTATTTTAGTGGCGAGCTTACGCAAATTAAAAAGTGCAGGCACAAAGAAATTAAGTTC
TAAAATGTTAAATGTAGTCTCTAAAATAAAACCCGAAACTGAGTGATCTAACCATGGGCAGGTTGAATTT
GAAGCGGTAACGCTCATCGGAGGGCCGAACTCGTGTATGTGGAAAAATATTGAGATGACCTGTGGTTAGG
AGTGAAAGGCTAATCAAACTCAGAGATAGCTGGTTTTCTGCGAAATCTATTTAAGTAGAGCGTTTAAAAT
TCTTCATTTTGAGGTAGAGCTCTCGATAAGCGATGGGAATGAAAATTTTACTGAATTTAGTGAAACTTCG
AATACAAAATAAAATGTTTTAAGCAGACAGACTATGAGTGCTAAGATTCATAGTCAAGAGGGAAACAGCC
CAGACTGATGGTTAAGGTCCTTGAAAGTGATTAAGTGGTAAAAACGTATAAAAACTCTGACAACCAGTAG
GTCAGCTTAGAAGCAGCTAGCTTTTAAAGAGTGCGTAATTGCTCACTGGTCTAGTTTTTTCGCGTTGAAA
ATGTAGAGGGACTTAAATTACTTGCCGAAATTGTAGATTTAAGTCAATGATCTTAAATGGTAGCAGAACG
TTCTGTAAATTTAAAAAGGTTTATGGTGATATAAACTGAAGAAATCAGAAGTGAGAATGTTGATATGAGT
AGCGATAAACAATGTGGAAAACATTGTCGCCTTAAGTCTGAGGTTTCCAAATCAAGGTTAATCCGTTTTG
GTGTAGTTAATCGGTCTCTAAGAAAATTAAACGAAAGTTTATTTTGATGGGTAAGAAACTGGCATTAATA
ATATATTTATTTTATGGTTTGAATGAATGTTTTATAGTCTTTTCAAGAAATAGCTTTAAAAATTAAAACC
GTACTTAAACCGACACAGGTGGACAAATTTAGTAAATTAAGGCGCTTGAGAGAATTGCGTTGAAGGAACT
CGGCAAAATGACTTCGTAACTTCGGGATAAGAAGTAACTTTATTAGGGTAACCTTACAAAGTTGTCACAG
AATCGGGGACAGCGACTGTTTATTAAAAAGTGCGACCAGAAAAGCTGAATAAAGCAATACGTCTGAAATG
ACGTTTTCTTTTCCAATTGAGATGAGTCTACTAGGATATGCTACTATTGGTAACAATGTAGTGTAAAGCT
TCTAGAACAATGTACTTCCTCATCATAGTCAGATTGATGAAAAACCTGTATAATTTATTATACACGTAGA
GGGCTAGACTAGAATTATATGTTTAACGAAAGTGAATCTTCCACTATTAGGCCTCGTGAAAACAGCGTCT
CGAAACTGAACTGATACGAGATTTTGTAGTTGGCGTTCCGTCCTTTTTATGCGGTACGCAGTTGGACACA
TGACTATCGGGGTAGATGAGAAAACTAAGTAATTCAATTGTGTTTTATTCGGAACTGGGTAAGCCCTTAT
TCCTCCTAACTTTTAAGAAGGTGGTATTGTCGCAAGACAATATATCAGAATGGGGGTAAAAGAGTTTGGA
AAAAGCGAATGCTGAAGTGTAATGTTTCAGACAAAATCTGGATCTAGTGTCCTATGATTTGACTCGAAAG
GGTGTTCACTTCCAAATGGCTAACTTTATTTATTGCCAAAGATTGTTATATGAATTTGAAATTACTATCA
AGTTATTTCAAATTCAAGATGTAATTGTCACTAGACACATCGTCTGTAAAGGATTAAACTCCTTTGATCC
AGAAAATTCAACGTACTTCGAGAAAAGAATCGCCAGCGGTTCTAAAAGAAATATCCTTTTGGGTAAATAA
CGTATCAACCTTCTAAAGAAACAAAAGGGTATCTGTCCGGTATGTGGTGGTATTTTAAGAGATAATATGC
ATGAAGACCTAAAAGTTCCCCATATTCTTCCTAGGAAAGAACGAGGTTCTGACAAACTTTCAAATTTATT
ATTTTTACACAAAACCTGCCATCAACAGATAATGTACTCTAAGAATGGACACTTGAAAGCGGTATGGAGA
GAACAAAGAATAATCAAATAAAATTCCGGAATTCCTCTGTGCGAAGAGGCTCAAGCCGTATGACGGGAAA
CTGTCACGTACGGTTTAAAGCGGGGGAAAGTCCGAGAGAACCTACCTATCGCAATCACAGGTCTCTGCGA
ATTTGAAAAAAGATGTATTGAGGCTGACGCCTGCCCAGTGCTGCAAGATTAAAGGAAAGGGTCATTTGGC
TCTAACCCTAAACCCCAGTAAACGGCGGCTGTAACTTGACGGTCCTAAGGTAGCGAAATTCCTTGGCATT
TAATTGGTGTCCTGCATGAATGGCGTAACGACTGTCCCACTGTCTCCAGCACAAACTCAGCGAAATTGAA
TTTTCCGTGAAGATGCGGAATACTTGCGGCCAGACGGAAAGACCCTGTGCACTTTTACTACAGTTATACA
TTGTGCTAAAAAATTTTATGTGTAGCATAAGTGGTTGTTGTTTTGATTAAGTAAATAATGAAAGTAACCT
TTCACGTAAGTGAATAGATTAAACTAAAATGAAATACCACTCTTAAAAGTTTTTATCACTAATTTGTCAA
GACAGTTTATAATGGGTAGTTTGACTGGGGCGGTCGCCTCCAAAAAAGTAACGGAGGCGTACAAAGGTAA
GTTTAAGTTGAAAAACATCGATTCGTAAGCGCAATAGTAAATACTTGCTTGACTGCAAGATTGACAAATC
GAACAGGGACGAAAGTCAGTTATAGTGATCCGATGATTTTGGGTGGAAACGATCATCGCTCAACGAATAA
AAAGTACGCCAGGGATAACAGGCTAATCATTCTCTAGAGACCTTATCGACGGAATGGTTTGGCACCTCGA
TGTTGGATTATCGCATCCTGGAGCTGTAATCGGCTCCAAGGGTTTGGCTGTTCGCCAAGGAAGGCGGTAC
ATGATCTGAGTTTAGAACGTCGTAAGACAGTTTTGTCCCTATCTACCGCAGGTGTTGAAAACTGAAAGGA
TTAAACCTTAGTACGAGAGGACCGGGAAAAGCGAATCTCTGGTAAATCGATTGTTAGACCAATAGCATCG
TCGAATAGCTAAATTCGTAATAAATAATTACTGAAAGCATCTAAGTGAGAAATTAACCTTAAAACTAGTT
TTCCAACAAATGTAGAAGATGACTACATTGATAGACTTAGAGTGTATGAATTGTAAAGTTTTTAGCTTGG
AAGCACTAAAAAATTAAAGGATTAAAACTTTTTAATCTTACAAATGCGCTAAGTAACGAAAATCGTTTTT
TTCCTTAGATTTTAATTCAATTTAGCTTAACTTTTGATATTAATGTTTTGAGTTATAATATTATGAGTTT
TATCCTAGCTCAGAATGAACGCTAATAGTATGCTTAACACATGCAAGTTAAACGAAAATTATTTTGTAGC
GAACGGGTGAGGAATAGACAGAATGCTACCTTTTAGTTTAGAACAAAAATATTCTTTAGAGTGTTTGAAT
ACTGAATAAAACAAAAAGGGTTAGCTTTTTAAAAAAGTGGATTCCGCTAAAAGATGGGTCTGTGTAGGAT
TAGGTAGTTGGTAAATTTAACAGCTTACCAAGCCAATGATCCTTAGTTGGTCTTAGAGGACGATCAACCA
CACTGGAACTGAAACAAGGTCCAGGCTGAGTAGTCGGCCAGCAGTGAGGAATATTGGAGTGCGACCTGTT
TAAAAACGAAGTTAAAATTAACGAATTTTTATGTATTGGCATTATGCCGTACAAACTGTGAAATCTTGGG
AACTATAAGTTCTCCCTTTAGTAGATAATACGAGGAAAAGCTTAACCCACATATAGAGAATGGTTATCAA
AATATGAAGCTGGGTTAAATGAGGTGAAGAATTAAAAGAGATCTGATTCGACGAACTGCTAGCAAGTGTG
TTAGATTAGTTGACGCAAGAAAGTTGTATCAAAACGCCGTAATTCCTTAAGCAGGGGGATAATATCTCTT
TTTCCATTAGGAGCAGTCCCTGCAGGTCGAAACATCGACACGAGCACAAAACGTATGAGGTCCTGCCATT
AGCCACTCATTATCTACACGTAGCTCCGGCGCAGAGCAACCAACTCCTAACACAAAAAGGTTTTATGGAA
CAGGGTAAATTTTGATACTTTTCTTTATTAAAGACACGGTTACCAGCCTTATGGGTATCAAGACAGAGGA
TTTAGTAAAAAGCGAATGTTTTTGTGTAATGCAGAAAATATGCTCACTTACTAACTAATTTTAAAAGAAT
TATATTTCGGGTAACGTATCAAAAATTCTGAGTAAACAAAACAGATGTTGTAATTTGTGTAAACTGCTTT
TTTTCCCTACAGATACAGTAGAGCGTGACCATACCGTCTTTTCTATCTAAAAAAGAAAGCTGTAAACTAA
ACAACATGCAACTTTTGAATGGCAATGGATCGCGAAATGATGTAAAATTAGAGGAGCCGTATGATAAGGG
AACTTTCACGTACGGTTTTGAAGCAGGAGCATTAAAGAGGTTTAATGTTTACTGTAACCAATGAACGAAA
GTTTGATCCAGCAATGCTATTTGAATGAAGACGGCTTTTTTTAGTTGTAAAGTTTTTTCGTTAAGAATGA
TAATGACATTATTTAAAGAAGTTTAGTCCCGGCCAATACTCGTGCCAGCAGCCGCGGTAATACGGGAGGG
GCGAGCGTTATTCAACGTAACTGGGCGTAAAGGGTCCGTAGACTGTAAAATAAGTTACTTGTTAAATCTT
AAAGCCCAACTTTAAACAAGCTTGTAATACTGTTTTACTTGAGTTTTATACAGAAAAGTAGAATTTTATA
CGTAAGGGTAAAATCTAAAGATATATAAAGGAATACCAGTAGCGAAGGCGACTTTTTAGTAAAAACTGAC
GTTGAGGGACGAAAGTGTGGGTAGCAAATAGGATTCGATACCCTCGTAGTCCATACTGTAAACTCTGAGT
GCTGTAATTTAATGTGAACATAGATGGAATTAACTCTTTGTGAGGTAGAATCTTCAAATAGTTCATTTAG
ATTTTAAAGCTAACGCCGTAAGCACTCCGCCTGAGGAGTACGACCGCAAGGTTGGAACTCAAAGGAATTG
ACGGGGGCTAATACTAGTGGTGGAGCATGTGGTTTAATACGATACTCCGCGCAAAACCTTACCAATCTTT
GACATGAAAATCGAATTTGACATTGCGCTTTGTAATGTCAATAGGATATTTACACAGGTGTTGCACGGCT
GTCGTCAGCTCGTGTCGTGAGATGTTTGGTTAAGTCCTTAAACGAGCGCAACTCTTATCTTTAATTTCAA
AGTTACTTATTTTTCAAAAACCGCAGATTTTTGAAAAAAGCTTTAAAGACACCACCAATGAGAAGTTGGA
GGAAGGTGAGAACCAAGTCAAGTCAATGTGACCCTTATAGATTGGGCTACACATGTGCTACAATGAAAAT
TACAGAAAGTTACAAAAAATCGAATTTTTAGTTAATCTCCAAAAATTTTCTCAGTTCGGATTGTATGCTG
AAACTCGCTTACATGAAGCCGGAATCACTAGTAATCGCGCATCACAATGTCGCGGTGAATATGTCACTTG
GCCTTGTACACACCGCCCGTCACATGCAGAAAACCGGTTTTGCTTGAAAATTTAATTTAGTTAAGTTGAT
TGAAAAATTGATAATTTGGATGAAGTCGTAACAAGGTAGCTGTACGGGAACGTGTAGCTGGAAAAAATGA
AATTACGGTCAGTTAAAGTTACAAAACCTTTTTAAATTTAAATGTATCCAAAGAAAATATTTGCCTGAAA
TCGCTCCAGAACTCAAGCGTATATTAAAAAAGTACCCTAAAATACTGCTAGAATTGCGGGAATCTTTTGA
TTCTTTTTTAATTGTTTTATATTTTGACTGGTTAGATTTTAAAGAATTGTCAATTTTTAAGAGTTCAAGT
CTCTTTTTCATGGATACTTTTATAATGGTTGGTGCAAATGTATTATTTTACTTCTTTTCAATTTTTTTAG
TAATTAGTGCCGCTATCGTGGTTTTTTCGCAACACCCTATATTTTCTCTTTTGTTTTTAGTTTTAAGTTT
TTTAACGTCTTCGTTTATACTGTTTTTATTGGAATGCGAGTTTTTAGCGTTACTTTTTGTGCTAGTATAT
GTGGGAGCGATTGCTGTTTTATTTTTATTTGCTATCATGATGTTGGAGTTCAAACTTCATAATTTAGCAA
AAACTTTAACAAAATATATTCCAGCAGGTATCTTTTTCGGCATTTTTTCATTCTTCCCTCTCTTTCAACA
AGTGTCTAACCAATTTAGAACTAATTTTCATTCAGATAGCTTCTATTTCAATAAATACACGAACTGGTTA
GATTTAATTGACGCAACAACTGATGTAGTGGTTTATGGGCAGATCTTGTATTCTTATTTTGTCTTACAAT
TTTTATTTGCAGGATTAATTTTATTAGTAGTATTAATTGGCGTGGTCTACTTAACGAATAACTGGAATAA
TCAAAAAGTCACGGACCAAGCAATTTTCAAACAACTCTCTCGAACCTTCAAATTAAATAAGTTGTAACTT
AATTAATGTTATTAAAACCTTTCAATACAAGTTTATATAGCGTAGTATTTTTACAGTCATTCACTGTATT
TCCAGAGCATTTTATAGCTATTAGCGCAGCGTATATATTAATTGTAGCCTCACTTATCGTATATAAAAAT
TACAGTATAACGATAGAAAAAGCTCTTGGCGAGTGTTTGGGTTTAATTTTAGCAATGACTTGCTATTTAA
TTTCAAATGATGAATTACTGGGGTTAAACATTTTAAGTCTTCATAATGCGATAGTTAATGACTATTTAGG
ACTTTTCACTAAATTTACGGTTTGTTTCTTTTCATCAACTTACTTTTTCTTAACGGCGGAATCTTTTAAA
GAACAGCGTTTAACCGCTTTTGAGTACCTATTAGTTCTATTGTTTGCGGTGTTAGGTCTTATACTATTGT
GTAGCAGTAATGATTTATTAACCGCTTATTTGGCAATTGAATTAACCAGTCTAGCATCTTACATTTTAGC
ATCTTTTCGGAAAACATCTAATTATTCTATTGAGGCGGGTATTAAGTATTTCATAACCGGTGCAGTTTCA
TCAGCGTTTTTTTTGTTAGGTAGTTCTATTTTATACGCGGTAAGTGGGTCAATTCATGTCGTAGATTTGT
GGGATTTATTTACTGACTCTTGTGAAACTGGGCTAGGTTTAACAAATCAGTTTAGCCTACTTATAAATAA
TAGTAACAATTTAGCTTTTCGCTCCGAAACCCAAGATGTTTTTTTTTCATCCATCCTAAACCAGTGCAAC
TCCAATTTACTGGAAATTGGTTTAACCTTTGTTTTGTTTAGTTTATTCATCAAACTTGCGTTAGCTCCTT
TTCATTTCTGGTCTTTAGATGTATATGAAGGATCTCCTACCAGTTCTACCTTTTTTTTCGCCGTGCTTAC
TAAGTTAAGTTTGTTTGTATTTTTAACACGTTTATGCTATACAGCTTTTTTTCCATTGATAGATTGTTGG
CAGTTTTACTCTCTGTGGGTTGGGGTATTCAGTGTTTTTGTTGGATCTTTCGGTGGTTTAAAACAAAGAA
AATTAAAAACATTATTAGCTTACAGTTCTACAAGTCATATGGGTTACTCATTACTTGCTTTCAGTAGTGG
GCATGTGCTTGGAATTAGAATGCTTTTATTTTATTTAATTATCTATATGATTGCAGGAGCTTGTACTTGG
TTTATCATACTTCTTTTAAGAGTAAAAAGACAAAAAGTGATTTTCAAGTATACAAAAGAACTAGGAGATC
TTGTTTTGCTGAATAAATCTAATGCTGGGTTAGCTCTCAGTTTAGCTGTAACTATGTTTTCAATCGCAGG
TCTGCCTCCGTTAATCGGTTTTTTTGCAAAGATGGGAATCTTTTTATCTCTTTTACAATTCAAAACTTAC
ACAATTCCCTTGTTAGTAATTCTTTGTAGCGTGGTTTCTACTTTTTACTACATTCGAATCGTTAAAGTGC
TATACTTTGAAAATCTGCTAGTTGGAAAACTTTATCACCCTTTGTCTACTAACAAAACTATCATACTAAG
TTTTTTACTACTTTCCCTTGTACTTTTATTTATAAATCCAAATTTTTTATTTCTTTTAGTTTTTGAAGTT
GTTATTGAATCTTTCAGCGTAACAGATGAGCTTTAGTTAGGGTGGAATAGTTCAGCTGGTTAGAACGTCG
GAATCATAATCCAAATGTCGGGGGTTCGAGTCCCTTTTCCATTAGCTACAGTTTATCGCATTTTTAGCTC
AGTTGGATAGAGCAGTAGTTTTCTAAACTGATAGTCATAGGTTCGAATCCTGTAAAGTGTAAAATAGGTA
ATGTCATTATACGCACACGTTAAAAATCTATTAATTTATATCTTTTTATTTCCGATTATTGGCAGTTTAT
TTTTATCACTTATACCAGCAAGTGAAGAAAAGTTTATGAGAGTTGTAGCTTTAAATGTTACAGGGCTTTC
TTTTACAGGTTGTTTACTTTTATTCGGGTTTTTTCACAAAGGAACTGGAGCGTTTCAGTACGTTTTGCAG
TACCCTTGGTTTTTAGGCTTAAACTTAAATTTAACTTTAGGAGTTGACGGTATTTCTATCTTTTTTTTGC
TTCTTACAACTTTATTAATACCGTTGTGTATTTTAGCTAGCTGGAACAGTGTTAAATCCAGTCTAAAAGA
GTTTTTAATCACTTTTTTAGTCTTAGAATTTTTTTTAATTGGCGTTTTCTGTACTCTTGACCTTGTATTT
TTTTACATATTTTTTGAAAGCGTTCTAATTCCGATGTTTTTGATTATTGGTATTTGGGGTTCGCGTGAAA
GAAAGGTTTTAGCATCCTACTATTTTTTTTTATACACTTTATTTGGTTCGGTTTTAATGTTATTGTCCGT
TTTATACATTTATTGGCAAGTAGGGACTACTGATTACCAACTTCTTTTAGCTTTCTCATTTTCTGAACAA
GAACAGAAATTTTTGTGGTTTACTTTTTTTTTGGCTTTTGCTAGCAAAATTCCCATGATTCCCGTGCACT
TATGGTTACCCGAAGCGCACGTAGAAGCTCCAACAGCTGGCTCGGTAATTCTAGCTGGAGTTCTTTTAAA
GCTGGGAACTTATGGCTTTATCCGTTTTTCTTTACCACTTTTTCCCCAAGCATCCTTTTTTTTCACTCCG
CTAGTTTATGCTATATCCGCGAGCGGAGTTGTTTACACATCTTTTACTGCAATTCGTCAGACAGACTTTA
AGCGAATCATCGCTTATACATCAATTGCTCATATGAATCTAGTTATTCTAGGAGTTTTTAGTTTTAATAC
GATAGGCATTGAAGGGGCTATTTTTCAGAGTCTCAGCCATGGTTTTGTGGCGAGCGCTTTATTTTTAATT
ATTGGTGTAGTTTACGATAGATATCGAACTAGAATCGTAAGGTACTATGGAGGACTTACTTCCGTAATGC
CGATCTACGCAACAATTTTTCTTTTTTTCACTATGGCTAATATTAGTTTTCCCGGGACTAGTAGTTTTGT
AGGCGAGTTTTTAATTTTAACAGGTTCTTTCAAAGTAAATACAATAATTACAATTTTAAGCGCAATGAGT
ATAATCATTGGAGGGGCTTATTCATTGTGGTTATTTAATCGAATTGTTTACGGTAATTTGAAAACTCAGC
ATACAAATACTTTTTTAGACATCAGCGCCCGCGAGTTCCTAATTTTTCTACCTTTAATTTCAGGAACATT
TATTATGGGAATTTACCCGGACATTTTCTTAAACCCCATTCATATGAGTGTTAATATTATGATTGAGCTA
TTATATTTTTAATGGTCTACTTATTTGGGTCCGAATTGCCCGACAATAAGTCCATTTTTTTTTCTTTGCG
GTATGCTTATGGGATTGGAAAAGGAAATTCCTCTTCACTTTGTAAAAAATTAGGGTTTTCTAAAAATTTA
AAGGTTAGAAATTTATCTAAGGAGCATATTAATAAATTAATCAAAATTATGGAGGTTTTGAAAATTGAAG
TAGCAGGTGACTTAAAAAAATCAAAGTTATTAATTTCAAAAACTCTGGCTTCAATTAAATCCTACAGAGG
TTTAAGGAAAAATCAAGGTTTGCCTGTCAGAGGCCAAAGAACACACACTAACGCCCGAACAGCTAGAAAA
CGAAAATTTTAAAAGCATATTTATGTTTAATTCAAAGCTACTAAATTCTTTAATTAAAAACAAAAAACAT
AGCAAGGTACTCGATAATTTGCTATTTAAAGAACAATTTAAATATTTAAGAACAACTCATACATATCATC
TAGTAGATCCAAGTCCTTGGCCTCTTGTAGCCTCATTAGGTGCTTTTATGCTAACGACGGGAGGAGTTTT
ATATATGCACAAATTTATTGGGGGGTGGAATTTATTTATCAACGGGTTTTTTCTAATTCTTTATGTAATG
TACACTTGGTGGAGAGATATTGTCAGAGAAGCTACATTTGAAGACCAACATACAATTGCTGTGCAAAAAG
GACTTCGTTTAGGTATGATTTTGTTTATTGTTTCTGAGATCATGTTTTTCTTTGCATTTTTTTGGGCGTT
CTTTCATTCTAGTATAGCACCTGCCCATACGATCGGAGGAGTTTGGCCGCCTAAAGCAATAAGCCTTATA
AAGACCTTCACTGTCCCATTAACAAATACTTTTATTTTACTAGCTTCGGGAGTTACTATAACCTGGGCTC
ACCATGCTTTATTAGCAAGAGCAAAAAAACAGACTTTGGTAGCTTTACTTCTCACATTAATGTTAGCTGT
TCTATTTACGGTTTTGCAAGGTTTAGAGTATGTTAATGCTCCTTTCAATATTAGCGATGGGATTTATGGT
TCTTGTTTTTACTTGGCTACAGGTTTTCATGGCTTTCATGTTTTTATCGGTACTATTGCTTTATTCGTAT
CTTTTGTACGAATTGTTTTAAATCATTTCACAAACAAGCACCATTTTGGTTTTGAATCAGCAATATGGTA
CTGGCATTTAGTAGACGTTATATGGTTGTTTTTATTTATTAATGTTTACTGGTGGAGTAACAAATAACAA
CGGTTCCTTACAAACAGAATATTATTTTTATGCACATGTGTATGTTTGATAAAAAGCAACTAATGCAATT
TTTAGAGAATTCTTCAGTGAAAAACGAATATTTAACGCTTTTATTCTATTTAGTATTCGCAGTTTTTCTA
ACCGTGTTAATTATCGGTTTATCGTATTTTTTAGTAAGGCAGAATCCAGATTCAGAAAAATTATCTGCAT
ATGAATGTGGTTTCGAGCCTTATGAAGATACTAGGCATGTATTTGATATTAAATTTTGCGTCATTGGAAT
TTTATTCCTTATTTTTGACATAGAAATAATGTTCTTGGTTCCATGGTGCATTTCCATTTCTAAGCTAGAC
ATATTAGGTTTTTGGTCTATGATTGATTTTTTAGTAGAATTGGGTATTGGGTTTTTTTATGTTTGGTATG
TTGGCGCTTTAGATTGGGACTAAACAGATTTTATTCTAATGCTACAAATTTAAATGAATACAAATATTGC
AAAAGTCATTATGAAGACACTTATCAATTCAAGTGCATGGTTAGGGGATGCGGCTGTAAGTTATCAGCTT
GGGTTCCAAGATCCGGCTACTTCTACAATGGAAGGTATTTATTTATTCAACCTTCACTTATTATTTATCA
TTATTAGTATTGTGGTTTTAGTTGCATGGTTGCTTTTCGCTATTACAAAAAATTTTACTGAAATAGAAAA
TAGTACTGTTGCAACCTTCACTCACTCCAATGTTATTGAAATTATTTGGACCTCTATCCCGGCTTTAATT
CTTTTAAGCTTAGCTTCTCCGTCATTTTCCTTATTGTATAGTTTAGATGAGATTTCTAATCCAGAACTGA
CATTAAAAATTTTAGGGCATCAATGGTATTGGAGTTATGAAATTTCAGATTTTAATTCATGCTCAGAAAC
AACTCAAAATTTAAAGTATTCGACTTATATGTTAACCAATGAATTTTTGAAAGAAAATAGTACGGTTGGT
TTTTTTAGAGTTCTTGAAACTAATAAAAGAGTTGTGTTGCCAACAAATACTCATTTACGACTTCTTATTA
CTGCCGTAGATGTTCTTCATAGTTGGACCATCCCTTCGTTTGGGGTAAAAGTGGATGCTTGCCCAGGAAG
ACTAAACCAAGCAAATTTGTTTATCAAACGGTTTGGAGTTTTTTTTGGCCAGTGCAGCGAAATTTGCGGA
GTAAACCATGGTTTTATGCCTATCGTCTTGTTAGCAATGCCGTCGGTTCAGTACCATTATTTAATTATGA
CTAATTTAGAATTTAATTAAATAGTAAAATCAAAAGCTTGTGGCTCAGCTGGTTAGAGCGTGCGCCTGAT
AAGCGCAAGGGCGGTAGTTCAAATCTACTTAGGCTTAATTATTTAAAAGTGAGTTTAAAAAAAAAAGAGG
TAACGAAAAAAATAAAAAATTTTACAATAAACTTCGGCCCACAGCACCCAGCGGCGCACGGAGTGCTTAG
GCTTTTATTAGAGTTAGTAGGAGAAACGGTTATTAAAGCAAATCCGCATATTGGGTTATTGCATCGAGGC
ACAGAGAAGTTAATTGAGTACAAAAACTATCTGCAAGCCTTGCCATATTTTGACCGTCTAGATTATGTTT
CCATGTTAGCACAAGAGCATTCATATTGTCTTGCTATTGAAAATCTTATAAATGTAAAGATTCCCGAAAG
AGCAAAATATATTCGTGTCATCTTTGCAGAAATAACTAGAATTCTTAATCATCTATTAGCTGTTGGGTGT
CATGCTATGGACGTAGGTGCAATGACACCTATGCTTTGGGCTTTTGAAGAGAGAGAAAAACTAATGGAAT
TTTATGAAAGAGTTTCTGGAGCAAGGATGCACGCAGCTTACTTTAGGCCCGGAGGGGTTTATTCAGATTT
ACCTTTAGGTTTAGTTTCAGACATTTATATTTTTATTGAGCAATTTACTAACAAGTTAATTGAAATTGAA
GAAATGTTAACTGACAATCGAATCTGGAAACAAAGACTTATAGACGTAGGGACAATTAATGCAAAAGAAG
CTTTGAATTTTGGTTTCAGCGGCGTTATGCTTCGAGGTTCAGGTATTAATTGGGATTTAAGGAAGAGCCA
ACCTTATGAAATTTATGATCAAATAAGTTTTGAAGTTCCGACGGGAACTAGTGGTGATTGTTATGATCGT
TATTTAATTAGAGTTATCGAAATGAAACAGTCATTAAGTATTGTTTTGCAGTGTTTAGACAAACTTCCTT
CAGGAATAATTAAGACAGAGGATACTAAATCTTGCCCCCCAACAAAATTTGAAGTGAAACAGTCTATGGA
AGCTTTAATTCATCATTTCAAAATGTACACGAATGGTCTCAGCATCCCTGCAAATGAAACTTACATTGGG
ACAGAAGCTCCAAAAGGGGAGTTTGGTGTTTATTTAATATCAAATAACACTAATAAACCCTACCGTTGCA
AAATTAAAGCTCCGGGTTTTGCTCATTTGCAGGCTTTAAACTACATGTCGAAAGGTCATTTAATAGCAGA
TGTAGTTACAATTATTGGAACCCAAGACATTGTATTTGGTGAAGTCGACAGGTAATGAGGTTGATTCAAC
TAAAGTTGGCTCAAGTTTTTTCAAATGGAAGCGTGCATTTTTGTGCGAATACTTTTTTTGTTTTAGAACA
AATCATCTTTTTAGAAAAAGATAATAAAAATTTTCAGTTGAATAAAAAAACTTTTTTGAAAAATAAACTT
AACTCTGATTATAATAACAAATTTAAAACTAAATACCTCTAAAATGTTATTAAACTATTCTTCTATTGCA
AAAATATTGCCAATCTTAAGATTTGAGCTTTCTCGAACCGAAGGAAGTTTCTTGATTCAAACTAATTTAC
TTCCCGAGATTTTAACAATGGTCAAAAACCACTTTAATTGCCAATTTAAAGTATTAACCTGTATTTCAGG
TGTGGATTATCCTGAAAGTTCACATCGATTTAAAATAGTTTATGAACTTCTTAGTATAAAACGAAATTCA
AGGTTAAGATTAAAAGTTATCCTTGATGAATTATCACCAATAAATTCAGTTGAAAAAATAATTTCTGGTG
CATCTTGGTGGGAGTGTGAGATTTGGGATATGTTCGGTGTTTTTTTCTTAAACCAAGACAATTTAACAAG
GTTATTAACGGATTATGGTTTTCAAGGTTACCCTTTGCGAAAAGATTTTCCTTTAAGTGGTTTCACTGAA
TCCAGATACAGTTCAATTAAAAGTCGTGTCGTTTATGAAAATCTTGAAATGTCACAAGAGTATCGAACCT
TTGAATTTCTCTCTCCTTGGGAAGAGCTGTCTTCTGAGATGAAAAAATTACTAACAAAAGATAAAAAGTT
ACGCCGACACATAAAACTATCCGAAAATAGATGCTTTATACTAAAATCTATCATTCGAAATTTCAATCTT
TTTAAACTAATCAGATGGAATGCTTTTCTAAAGTTAAAACCGTTAGCTTCAAAGATGAGCAAAGTATCCC
TTTCTAATCGGTGTATCACGACAATAAATCGAAAAAGGTTTAATAAGTTTACTCCTTACTCACGGCATGT
TTTTTTAAAATTAGTACGGTCGGGGAATGTTTCTGGTATGCAAAAATCGAGCTGGTAAGGGTTGAATACT
TTTTTAATACAATTTCACAAACTTAAACGCAAAATAAACAGCAAACGGCCAAGTCCGCAATTGTTTATGG
GAAAGCTTTTTAAAATATTTGCTGTGATTTAAATCTTTACTGATAACTTTTATCTCAACGGGTTCTCGGC
TTAGCGAATTTCCTTTAGAGAGAAATGAAAATTTCCGTAAGGGAAGCTCCAACTGACTTTTAAAAAGGAG
ACTCAAATGATATCAGCGTTTCTACGAATGAAACATAGATTGAAATAGGAACCACAAAAGAAAAGTTTGA
TGGCTACTTAGTTTCAAATAATGCAAACAAATTTTCTAGTTACAAAAGGAAAACCCTAGATTTTGCTTAT
TTATAAATTTGTAATCCTTTTGTTGTTTAAAATCGTTTTATCTAATTATTAAAACCTACAATGAATATAT
ACAAAAAAATAAATAGTAAAGCTTACGATTTTGTTGTAAGATGGCTTTTTTCGACTAACCATAAAGATAT
AGGAACGTTATACTTAGTTTTTGCAGGACTTTCTGGTATAGCGGGAACTGCACTATCTTTATATATAAGA
TTAACTTTAGCTAGTCCAAATTCTGAATTTTTAGATTATCATTATCATTTATACAATGTAATAGTTACGG
GCCACGCGTTCACGATGATTTTTTTGTGCGCCACTGAGGCTATATCAACTACGCATACGAAGTATGCAAG
GACTGTAACGATGTCCTTTAAACTATTCGGCCGACCTTTGAGTGAAAATAAAATAGGGGAAAGTAGCATG
TCGAAAAAGCCCGCTTGCTGGAAAGCGGATAATTCCAAAAAATAATGGGTGAAGTAGGTTACTTATGAAT
AGAATGTTAATTTCAAATCGGAGTCAAAGGCTGGGTTACATGATCAAATGTTTTAACCGCAATCGAATAT
TTGTAAGAGCTTGTGAGACTAAAAGAAATCGATATCAAGAGTTACCTCTTACAGCCACTATTACACTAGA
TGTAATATGTATGACTAAACGAGTTCTAAGGGTAAATATACTAGTTGTAGTAGTAACTGTGGGATTGCCT
AAGTCTCGAAAGAGATATGGTAACGGAGGATTAATAGTAGCAGCTACTAAAATAGGAGTTTTTAGTAATA
CGTCTAAAGTAATGTTTAAAAAATGCGAAGTAATCCAGCGTAGGGGACTGACAACTTCTAACCTAGGAAT
GGGTCATAAGAAGTCAGTTCAAAATTTGGATAATAGATTCTACCAAGATAAAATTTGTAATCCTGAAAGG
CTAATTCAAGCTTATGAGCTTGTTAGTAAAAGTGAAGCAAGCAATACTAAAGGTATCAACTCAGAGACTC
TAGATAGCTATTCAAAAGATACGATTTATAGCGTGAGCAACAGTTTAAAAGACCATAGTTTTAAGTTTAA
ACCAATAAGACGAGTAGAAATACCTAAGCCTAATGGTGGTACTCGAAAATTAGGTATACCAAGCCCTAGA
GATAAAGTTATTCAGAAAGCTATGGCAATGGCTCTTGAAGAAATTTATGAGTTTAAATTCCTAAACAGTT
CACATGGGTTTAGACCTAAAAGAGGAATACATTCCGCTTTAAAATCTGTTACACGTTGGACTGGGACAAA
ATGGTTTATTGAAGGAGATATTTCTAAATGTTTTGACACTTTAGACCATCACATTTTAGAACAACTATTG
AAAAAAGAGGTACTCTCGAAGCCTTTTATAGACCTATATTGGAAGGCCGTGAAATCACACTATATAAATC
CTGTAAACAAAGTTGAAGAATTTAATAGTGTTGGGGTTCCACAAGGAGGGAGTGTTCTTTCTCCAATACT
TTCAAATATATATCTACATGAGCTTGATAAGTTTATGCAAAATAAAATTGAAAAGTCTAAAAAAAGTGAT
GTAACAAGCACCGACAATCCTAAATATAAAAAAGTGCATACTAAGATATCGAATACGAGACAATACTTTT
CGCCAACTTATAGACGCAATCGTAGTCTTAGTAAAGAACAAGAGCAAGAAAGATTAAAAGAAATACTGGA
ATTGGAAAAAGTTCGTGCTAAATATCCATCTAAAATTCAAGGTTCAGGATATAGAATATACTATGTTAGA
TATGCAGACGATTTTTTAATTGGTATAAATGGACCGCGTCGAATTGCAGAAGAATTAAAGCAGGAGCTCC
AAATATTTCTTTTAAATGAATTAAAACTCACTCTTAATTCAGAAAAGACAAAACTCACTCGTTCAGATCA
AGGTGCGTATTTTTTAAGTGCAAGGTTAAAGTGTCATACAAGTCGAACTAACGACCAAAAACGACGGACC
AATTCAGTAACTAAAACTGGAAGAAAAGTTCGTGCTAGAGGGCCTCAAGGCCGTATCATTGCATTAGCCC
CTCTCGAGCATTTAATACGAAAACTTCAATCGCAAGGTATTTGTAAAATTAGAAATATAAGAAAACATGA
TGTAATACCAACAAGAAAAACTTCTTGGACTAATCTTGATCTTGTTATGATTGTTAAAAAGTATAATGCT
GTTTGGCAGGGCCTTTTAAATTATTATTCGTTTGCTTATAATCGATGTCAGTTAAATTATATTCACTACT
TATTACATCATAGCTTAGCTTGTACTTTTATGAATAAACTTAAGTTTAACTCTCGAAGACAGGTATTTAA
AAGATATGGGGAAACAATTCAAATTCAAAATGATGATGATAAGTTAGTAGCTTTTAAATTGGAAAAAAGC
TTACCAAGAATTGAGAAATTTTCGAATAGTATTACACGGTCTGGCTTTGAAACGTTTAAATGTAGTCTTA
GAACTCGAAGTGTTTTTGATAAACCTTGCAAAATATGTGACATGAAACGTAATGTTGAAATACATCATAG
AAGACCTTTAAAAGCTCATAAAACTGACAACACTTTAAAAGGTATACAAATTAATCAATCACGTAAACAA
ATATCATTGTGCGTCTCATGTCATCAAAGAGTGCATAATGGTCTTTACGATGGTCCTGGAATCTATTGAT
ACTAAATTCAACTGCGTGGAGAGCCGGGTGCGATAAAAGTCGCAAGCCCGGTTCGGAGGGGAGGTTGTGA
TTCCTTTAAAATGGATTGTGATCTTACCCTACCACAGTTATGCCTGCACTCATAGGCGGGTTTGGAAATA
TTTTTGTACCGTTAATGATTGGGGCACCTGACATGGCGTTTCCGAGAATGAATAATATTAGTTTTTGGTT
ATTACCTCCTTCTTTATTGTTATTAATAGGTTCTGTACTTTGTGAAGCGGGTGTTGGAACTGGTTGGACT
GTATACCCACCCTTATCTAGCATTACAGCCCATTCCGGGGGGGCAGTGGATCTTGCTATCTTTAGTTTGC
ATTTATCTGGAGCTGCTTCAATTTTAGGAGCAATAAACTTTATCTGCACTATTACAAATATGCGAGCAAA
GAGCCTACCATTTCATCGACTACCCTTATTCGCATGGTCAATCTTCATCACAGCATTTTTGTTGCTTTTA
TCGTTGCCTGTTCTTGCTGGTGCAATTACAATGTTACTTGGAGATCGTAATTTCAACACAACTTTTTTTG
ACCCGGCTGGAGGAGGCGATCCAATACTTTATCAACACCTTTTTTGGTTTTTCGGCCATCCCTGAAGTGT
ATATTCTAATCTTACCAGGGTTCGGTATCATTAGCCATATTATTGTGAGTGCTGCAAAAAAACCAATCTT
CGGCAAACTTGGTATGATTTATGCAATGTTTTCTATAGGTGTGTTAGGTTTTATAGTTTGGAGTCATCAC
ATGTATACAGTTGGTTTAGATATTGATACTAGAGCGTATTTTACATCGGCTACCATGATTATTGCAATTC
CTACAGGTATAAAAATTTTTAGTTGGCTTGCTACTTTATGGGGCAGTTCCGCAGAGTTAAAAGCACCTAT
ACTGTTCGCTTTAGGTTTCATTTTTTTATTTACTGTCGGTGGAGTCACTGGGGTAGTGCTTGCAAATTCC
GGGATTGACATTGGTTTACACGATACCTATTATGTGGTTGGGCATTTTCATTATGGTGCGGCGTCTAATG
TCGTTTTCGCCTGTTTTGACTTTGATCAAAACTCACAAAACTTGTCTATATACTACTAATTTATGTATAT
TGTGATAAAGCATAGTATTTACCTGAGAGGGCTAACCTCGAAAGGGAACATAGCATGTACTAAAAGGCGT
CCTGAAACTCTCAACAGAGAGCTTAGAGTGGATGCCAAGCTACAGACTAATATGGGTAGGTTTACGAATC
CCAATTACAACTTCTTGGCAGGGTCTGAAGTCCCTATTTATTATTCGAGTGTTAGAAATTACGTAGTCTT
TCTTTCACTGGGCGAGCTCAATAAGCTATCTACAAGTAGTAGACATAAGGAGGGGAGCTCTAAGTTAGTC
AGGAGACGAAAACGAATGGAATTCGCGATGACCCGAAATCCGAAAGGACGGGGGTTACGGAGGGTTCATA
GTACTAGTTATTCATCTTCTGGGAAGGGACCTAGTTTTATTAGACTTGAAGAAAGTTTGCTTTCGGGTAA
ATTCGAATCTAGTCAATTGAGTATATTAAAATCTAATATTGTTAATGGCCAGAAATGTAATAATCTAAGC
GTAATTATGTCAGATCCGAAGTTTTTAATCGCGGCGTGGGTAAGAATACGTTCGAAAAGGGGGAGTCTAA
CTCCAGCCCTAACGGAAGAAACACTTGACAGAATTAAATTATCGTGGTTTGTCGAAACTGCAAACACAAT
GCGAAATGGGAAACTCAAGTTTTCTCCATCCAGAAGGACTTATATTCTAAAATCTAATGGAAAAGAAAGA
CCTTTAACTGTGCCCTCACTTAGAGACAAAATAGTTCAAGAAGCTATGCGGTTTTTATTACAATTAATTT
TTGAAACCGATTTTAGTAAAGACTCCCATGGGTGGGTTACTGGTAAAGGCTGTCACACTGCCTTAAACCA
AATTAAACTGCAATTTAATCACGATAATTGGTATATCGAAGGAGACATAGATCAACAATTCCCAACTTTG
GACCACTACATTATTGTTGAACTACTGAAAACAAAAATAGACGATCAAGCGTTTGTAGACTTAATTTATA
AATACTTAAGGGTAGGTTATGGAGAGACTTCTAACCAAGTAGTACCAATGTGAATTAGTATTATTCAAGA
AGGAACTCTTTCTTCAATGTTAGCTAATATTTATATGACCCCTTTTGACAAATGGGTAAGTACCTACCTT
AAACCTAAATACACCAAAGGTAAAAGGAAAAGAGCAAACCCCATATATACGAAAATGATTAGAAGTGGAA
AAGTCAATAACCACTCTATTCATAGTCTTATGCGTAATGACCGGCGATATCTAAGACTTCATTATGTACG
CTATGCGGATGATTTTATAATGGGTTTAAATGGTCCTAAAGAATATTGTGAGCAGATAATCCAAGAATGC
AAAACTTTTTTGTTTGAAAAATTGAAACTTACTCTAAATTTAGAAAAGACCAAAACAACTCATAGCCAGC
AAGAATCTGCAATATTTTTAGGATATCGGGTCTATTACACCAAACTGAGTAAAATGAAAGTTGCTTTTAA
CTCCAAAGATAAATTAACTCGTAGAGTAACAAATGCTACGCTAGATGCTCCCGTAGATCAAGTTGTAGAT
AAGTTAATTTCGAAAGGTTATGCTAAAACAACTGGAGCGCCAACCCGAAATGGACGATTCATTAATCACA
CATTATTTGATATAGTGGAACATTACCGAATGGTTGAAAGAGGAATTCTCCAATATTACAGTTTGGCAAA
TAACTATGGTAGAGTCGCTGCAAGAGTACATTACATATTAAAATATTCTTGTGCCCTAACTATTGCCTCC
AAGATGAAGTTAACAACACTAAGGAGGGTATTTAACAAATACGGTAAAGATATAAATATTAAGGACAAAG
ATGGAGTTGTTAAAACAAATTATCCATCGATTAGTTATAAGAGAGCTCGAAAAGTAATTCCATCTAAAAT
TCTTGATTTTACTTCACTAGAAGCTTATATTGATTACTATGATAGTCGTATCCAGAGAGGAAGAAAAGAT
TTAGAAAACTCTTGTATATTATGTGGTAGCGAGGAGAAAATTGAAATTCACCATGCCCGAAAACTTAGTA
AAGCTAAAAAGAAGGACTATTTGCCAACTATGATGGCAAAAATGAATAGAAAACAGATCCCCGTCTGCCA
AAAGTGTCACATAAAAATACACAAAGGCACTTACGATGGAAAACGAATTAAACAACCTAATCTTCCAACC
CAACATTAATAAAAGTGAAAGCCATATGCAGGGAAACTTGCACGTACGGTTTAGGGTCGACTTACTGATA
TATAGAAGGATTGGTAAGTTAGGCCACTTCTATCTATGGGTGCTGTTTTCTCAATTTTCGGAGGTATTTA
TTATTGGTTTCATAAGATTACGGGCTTAAGATATTCTGAGTTTTTAGCTCAACTACATTTCTGGGTGTTT
TTTATAGGAGTAAATTTAACTTTTTTTCCAATGCATTTTTTGGGGGTAGCAGGTATGCCTAGACGTGTGC
CCGACTTTCCAGATGCGTTTTATTTATTTAACAAAATCGCCTCTTGGGGTTCTTATGCATCAGCTTTTTC
AATAATCATTTTTATTTGCGTATTAATAGATGCATTGTTTTCGGACAAAAAATAACTTAGTTAATCTTTT
CATGAAAATATGGAATATAGCCAAGCGGAAAGGCACTCGTTTTTGGTACGATCATTCAAAGGTTCGAACC
CTTTTATTCCAAGTCAAAATGTTAAATCAAGCCCCTTTAGAACAGTTTCAAATTTTATCTCTAATAAATA
TAAAAATTGTTGGTTTAGACTTTTCAATAACCAATTTTTTATTAATTAACCTGTTAGGATTGACGGCTTT
AAAAAGTCTATTTTATTATAATAGTTCTAAAACGAACTACTTGCACGAAATGTCTCTTTTCTTCACACCT
AATGCGTGGCAAAAAAGCATGGAGTCGATTTCAGAAGTAACGGCTCAATTAATTTCTGATGTCATAACTA
CTCATAACGAAAAATATTTCCCGGTAATCGCAGTATTGTTTCATTTCATTTTATTCAGTAATTTAATTGG
TTTAGTTCCATATAGCTTTACTGCCACAAGTCATTTAATAGTAACTTTTACTTTATCATTTTCCGTGTTT
ATCGGTATTAATTTAATTACTTTTAAGAAGTATAAAATAAAGACATTCTCCTTGTTTTTGCCAGCAAACA
CTTCATTTTTTTTAGCTTTATTATTAGTTCCTATTGAGTTTATTTCGTATATAGCCAAACCAGTTAGCTT
AGGGGTTCGATTGTTCATCAATCTAATGGCAGGCCACAGTCTATTAAAAGTAATTGTTGGGTTTTCATGG
AGTATGCTACTTCTAGAAAATGTTATTTCTGTTGGTTTGTTCATTCCTATGTTAGTCTTAACAATTTTAT
TTGGATTAGAACTCGGGGTAGCTTTAATTCAAACTTATGTATTTATTATTCTCACTTGTATCTACATACA
GGACGGTAGTTAAAAGTAAAAAAGAAATTAATACGTATAGAATGCGACCTTACTTTATAAAAATTTCATC
CAAAAACAAAAACTCTATTTTCACATTTTGCTCTTTTTTGTTTAACCAGTCGGATTTAAAAATAAGCTCA
AAATTATTAGCTATTAAAATTTTACAATTTAATAACAAAAGAAAATTTTTTACTGTCTTAAAGTCACCTC
ACGTAAATAAAACGGCACAAGAGCAATTTGAGTCTAAAGTTTTTTCTAATCAATTTTTGATTCACGGCTC
ATCTAAATCAAATTTTTTACACTTTTTAAAAAAGCTTAAAAAGGATCTTTTTCCAGATCTTAAGCTCAAA
ATAAGCTTTCCCTTACAAAAAATCATTTCAAATATAAATTTGAGAGTAAAATTTTTTGATTCAAGAAACT
ATCATCTAAAACATTATAAATATTTTCTATCTCAAAGTGAGGCTTGCAACACAATCAAAAATTATAAAAA
AATATCTTTTTCGGGCACTATTGATTTCTACGAGTGTTGTGAGAATCGAAACGATTTAAATAAGCACGTA
GGGTACGTAGAAACGTATTTAAAAGTGTTGGATATTTACGGAGAGCTCACTTTCTCCTCTCTAAAACCTT
TGTAAATAAAACAAATTATCTAAAAGTTTGGGTAGCTCAGTTGGGTAGAGCAAAGGATTGAAAATCCTTG
TGTCGACAGTTCAATCCTGTCTCTAAGCGTAAAAATATGAAAAACTACTTATGGAATATGTTTGCCAATA
TCAAAAATGGCCAACTAGCAAGACGATCTTTCATTTTTCAAACTAGAAAAAATATCTGTGAATCTTTTCT
CAAAATCCTTTGGAATGAAGGATTTATCTTAGGATATAACATTTACCTTACTGAAATCAAAATATTTTTA
AAATATAGAAATGATCAACCTGCAATAAACTCAATAAAATTAGTATCAAAACCGAGTAAAAGAATTTATT
ATTCCCTAAAACAAATATGGAAAATAGATTCTAGCAAGTCTTTTATTATTATTTCAACCGATAAAGGCTT
AAAAACAATAACTGATTGTAAAAGATTAAGTCTTGGTGGTGAGCCTTTTATTGTTGTTAATTAAAAATGA
AAAAATTAAAGAAAAAATATACAGTTAAAGTTCCTGAAAACATAACTTTGATATACTGCGAAAAAAAAGA
AATTCTTGTTTTTGAAGGCGGCTTAGGAAAGAAAACATTAAAACTCAAAGTTAAAATATTTTTTTTAAAG
AAAAAAAGAATTGTTGCAATAACTTCTACACCGTTCAGCATTCTTTCAACCAATAAGCAAAAGAAAATGA
AATTTATTCAAGGCACCACTACCGCCGCAATAAAGCATTTATTAATAGAAACGTCTGCTTTACTGTACAA
AAAGTTAAAACTTGTGGGGGTTGGGTATAAAGCTTTTGAAACGGAAAATAGGCTGCTGTTATTAAAACTG
GGTTATAGCCATTTTATTTATTTTCGAGTAGATAAAACCCTGAGCATTTTTTGTTTAAAATCGACCAAAC
TTTTTGTATATGGCAATTGTTATCAACATGTTACTCAAACAGCTTCTTTGATTCGAGCAAAAAAACTACC
TGAGCCATATAAAGGAAAAGGGGTTCTCTACGAAAACGAAAAAATTGAATTGAAAGAAGGGAAAAAAATT
TAATGAATGAAAATTAAGAATAGAATTCTGCAAAAGCGTAGACCGGAGTTTTTGGGAATAAAGCTTCTAA
AGACACAGGCTTATAGAAATACAGCAAACTTAAAAATTGAAGATACTGAATATAGAATAAAAAAAGCTTT
GCACGTTATTTATAAGTACCACAAGCATAATAAACGAATTCTATTTGTAGGAACGCCTTCAAATGCTCAT
AAAGAAATTAAGCAGCTTTTAAAGGAAACGAAACATGTTTTAATTTCTGAATCAATCTGGACGAATGGCT
GCATAACTAACCAAGATGCTAGTTTCGACCCTTTATTGAAAAGCCAAAACCCTGCCGATAAAATAATAGC
CGAAATAATATTTCAATTAAGAAAAAAAAGTGATTTAATTGTTATTTTAAACGTATTAAAAAACAGAGAT
GCATTAAAGGAAGGGTATCTTTCCAAAACTCCTATAATTTCTCTAGGTTGCGAGTTGAATGTATTAGAAA
AAAAATCCACTTATAAGGTTCCAGTAAAATTTAATTTTACAAATAAGAAAATAGGAAATTCTTTTTTTTA
TGGCATTTTAAAAATAATTTTAAAGAAAGCAAAACTTGATAACCTGACCGCAAATCAACGCCGACATTCG
GTTTTCAAAATTAATTTTTTTAATTCGAACACAAAGCAAATGTCCGATAAACCCCCAACAACTCAATTGC
TTGAAAAAATATTAGCTACCGATATAAAAAATGCTTCTTTCTAAGAAAACCCGACTTAAACCAATTTTCA
AACAATTTTTAAAATTGAGAGAGAACGTCCAAAACCAGAAAAAATTACTTGGGTTTCAGAATAAGAAGTG
GGAGCACTTTATCAATTCTTATAAACGCAAAATGCGAAGATATAAAAAGTATGTTGCTATTGACCAAATA
AAATATTCAGTCACAAAATTCCCAAGTAAGGGGACGTCGTATAAAAAGCGTTACAGAGACAGTTTGCACA
CTACAAAAAAATTAGCCCTATTGTACGGAGGTATTACCAGCAGGCAACTGAAAAAGTATCTAAACTTGAT
GAAAAAAGAGAACGGCAGAAAAAATAATGAAAAGAAAGAAACTTTTAATTTATTGCCACTAAAAAAATTT
GAAAGCCGACTAGATATAGTGCTTCATAGGGCCAAATTTGTTTTTAGTATTAAAGCTGCAAGGCAGTTGA
TAGTTCACGGTAATGTTTATGTTAACCAAGTAAAAATAAAGAGTAAATCACATATTTTACGGCCAGGCGA
CTCTATAGAAATGAATTCAAGTTACAGTCAGAGGATTAACGAGAGTAGTTTCCAAACTCTAAAATCGAAA
CCTTTTTGGCCTCTTCCCCCGAACCACCTGCACATCAACTACAGAACAATGCAGATTATATTCGGTACGA
TTGACTTAAGTGGTTTTTCTACAGCTTTTACTTTTCACTTACAACTAAAAAACGTAGTTTTAAATTCCCG
TTATCAATAAAAGCTTGTTAAATTCTTCAGTAGCTCAGAGGTAGAGCAAGTGGCTGTTAACCATTTGGAC
GTTGGTTCGAATCCAGCTTGAAGAGGTTAAAAAGTAACGAGGTGATATTGGAAATAATCGGGCTCGAACC
GACAACTTTATGCTTGCAAAACATACACTCTACCTAATTGAGTTACACCCCCTTTAAATGAAAATTTTTG
TTAGTTCGCGTTTGTATATGAGCAATCAAGTTCTACTCTTGAATTTTTAATTAAAAATTTTGACACAGAC
GATTGTAGCTTTTTTTCTCGAAATTTTTTGGTTCCAAAAAAAGTAGGAATCATAAACTCTATTGATAATT
TGTAATGGAAAAATAATGTAATCAATAGAGCCCAAATTAAAGGAAAAACTATTAACACTTCAAACTGTGC
CATAAAAACTTGTTTGGTGAAATTGGTAAACACGTCAGACTTAAAATCTGATTCTAATTAGAGTATCGGT
TCAAATCCGATAGCGAGTATAAAAAATAGAACTTTGCCAGAATGATGGAGTTTGGTAGACATGCTAGGTT
TAGGTTCTAGTTCCTTCTTGGAGTAAGGGTTCAAGTCCCTTTTTTGGTAAAACAAGCTTTTATTTAATAT
GCCAACTTACAATCAACTCTGTAGAAAAACGCGAAAAAAAAAGAAAAAATTAAACAAAACACCAGCTTTA
GAAGGATGTCCTCAAAAGCGAGGAGTGTGCACAAAAATTGTGCTTAGGGCTCCTAAAAAGCCAAACTCAG
CCCTAAGAAAACTTGTAAAATTAACACTTTTTTCAAATAAAAAAAAAGTATACGCTTATATTCCTGGCGA
AGGCCATAACTTACAATCTTATTCCACTGTTTTAATGAGGGGTGGTCGGGTAAAAGACCTACCTGGAGTA
AAATATCATCTAATCCGAGGGAAACTAGATCTTTTAGGATTAAAAGATAGAAAAACTTCTAGATCTAAAT
ATGGTACAAAGAATTTAAGGAAGTATTTGTAATTAAGAAAATTATATGAGAAAAAGAATATTGCTTATTA
AAAACAAACTAACTAACCATTTAACGACTAGTGGGAAAAAAACTAAGGGTGAAAAAATTCTATTTAAAAG
CGTGAAAACAATACAAAGGCAATCTAGAAAACAGGTAAACTCCTTGATCAAACTTGCGATTTTTTCTTCT
AGCCCGGTTTTTAAATTACATATCTTGACACAAAAGAAAAGAAAGAAAAAAAAATCAAAAGAAATACCGG
CTTTTATGCAAAGCCCGCAAGCACGGGTATCTTTGTCTATAAAATTAATAATATTGTCTATTAGAAAAAG
AAAACTTAACAATTTTTCCATAGGGTTAGGAAAAGAAATTTTATTAAATGCTAATTGCAAGGGAGAAACC
ATAAAGATTAAAAATAAATTACAAGAGCAAGTTTTTGCCAAGAAACATCTGTTAAAATATTATAGATGGA
ACTAAACTTTACATACTCAAGAACATACACTTAACAGGACTCGAACCTGTAACTTTTGGGCCCGAAGTCC
AAAGCTCTGTCCAATTGAGCTACAAGTGCAAACATATTAAAAAATGATTCAAGAACGAACAATACTTAAA
GTTACGGATAATTCCGGAGCAAAAACAGTGCGGTGTATTAAAGTATTAAACGGTTTTAAGAGAAAACACG
CGATAGTAGGTGATATTGTCGTGGTATCTATTCAACAATTACGAAACAAGGCTAAAAATACATCAAAAGT
TAGAAAAAAAGAAATTTGTAAAGGATTAATTGTCAGAACTAGAATGAAGCTTAAGAAAAAGAATGGGTTT
AGTATTGTGTTTCAAGAAAACTCGATTGTTTTAGTAAACAAACAAGGCAATCCAATTGGGACAAGAATTG
TGGGACCTCTTCCTAAACTTTTGAAGAAGAACAAATTTCAGAAATTTATCAGCTTGTCAGCTGGTTTAGT
TCAGCATTAACCTTTAAACAAACGAATGTATTTTTTAAAACATTTCTACATTAAAACGTTAAAACAAGAA
TTGATAAATAAGTTTTCATATAAGCATACAAAACAGTTACCTGAGTTAAAGAAAATTACGCTCAATTTTG
GACTTGAAGCAAACGAAATGAAGGGTTTAGCTATAAGTGTATTGGCTTTAGAATTAATTGCTAAACAGAA
AGTTTGCTTAACAAACACCAGAGGGCCTAATATTCGTTTAAAAACTAGAAAAGGTCATCCTGCAGGGTGC
AAGACTACTTTATCGAAAAAGGCTATGTTCCCCTTTTTCATAAAAACATTAGTGGAAATTTTGCCAAAAA
TCAAAAACTTTACTGGTTTCAAAATTACTTTTGAAATGGAGAAGAGCGTTCTTTCTTTTCAGATCAAGGA
TGTTTTTAGTTTTACTGAACTTGAAAGACAATATAATTTGTTTAATAGCATATCAAAACTGGACGTCGCT
TTTGTCACAAATTCTGTCGATAGAAAAGAAACGATTTTCATTCTAAAATCCTTACAGCTACAACTAAAAG
AACAAATTAAGCAAATATAACTCAATAGGCAGAGTGTAATCGTGCCAAGATTAAAGTTAAGGGTTCAAGC
CCCTTTATTTGCTTTTCGGATAAGTGGTCGAGTGGTCTAAGGCTATAGTTTTGAAAGCTATTGTATTTCC
AAATACCGTGGGTTCGAATCCCGCCTTCTCCTGAAATATGTTGAAAACACTTATTAAAAAATGGCTGAGT
AACATAACTCGGAAAATGTATTAGATTGCAAATCTTAGAATATCGGTTCAAATCCGGTTTTAGCCTACCA
AAAAATGATTTTAACGATAACAACCATTTTAAAAATTATTAGCATTGTAATTCCTTTATTAATTTCCGTC
GCTTATTTTACAATTGCAGAAAGAAAAATTATGGGGGCAATACAGCGACGAAGAGGACCTAATGTTATTG
GTTACATTGGTCTACTTCAACCGCTCGCAGATGGGTTAAAACTCTTTGCAAAAGAAACCACCTTACCCGG
CAGTGCAAACGTTGGAGTTTTCTTATTGGCGCCTGCATTATCGTTTGTATTAAGTTTGCTTGGATGGGCT
GTTGTCCCTTTCGCAAATGGAATAGTAATCTGTGATTTGAATCTAGGTATTCTCTATTTGTTTGCAATTT
CGTCTTTAAATATTTACGGAATCTTGCTCGCTGGCTGGTCCAGCAATTCCAAATATGCATATCTAGGGGC
CTTAAGATCTGCTGCTCAAATGATTTCTTACGAAATTACTATAGGGTTTACAGCATTAAACGCCGCTATT
TGTTCTGGTTCGTTCAATTTAAGCACTATTGTATTGGCCCAAAAAAAGATTTGGCTTATCATTCCTTTAT
TACCAGTTTCGCTTATTTTTTATATTTCAATGCTAGCCGAGACGAATCGTCATCCTTTTGATTTACCAGA
AGCAGAAGCAGAATTGGTATCGGGTTATAATGTCGAATACTCAGCAATGACGTTTGCACTTTTTTTCTTA
AGCGAGTATGCTAACATGCTTTTAATGAGTACTTTAGGATCCATACTCTTTCTGGGAGGGTGGTTGTTTC
CGTTCAATTATTTTATCTTTAATTTGATTCCTGGAACTTTTTGGCTTAGTTTTAAAATTATTTTAGGTGT
CGTTTTTTTTATCTTCGCGAGAGCCACTTTGCCTCGGTATAGATATGACCAGTTAATGTATCTTGGATGG
AAATGCTTTTTACCTTTGACTTTAAGTTACTTATTACTGGTTGCTGGAACTTTGGTTAGTTTTAATTGGC
TACCTAATTAGATTTATATATGATAACTTAAATAAAAAGAGAAGTGTAAGGCATTCGTAAAGAACAATTA
AAATAAAAGCAACTATTAACTGACTAATTATATCTGGGGGGGTTAATAAAGTAGAAAAAAAAACAAAAGC
GTAAAAATAAAGTTTTCGAAATTTTTTTATATAACAAAAGTTCATTTTGTTGTAACTAAGTAAAAGAAAT
GAAAAGGCAAAAAATTCTAAGTAACACACAAATAGGTAGTGTAATTGCATATAAAAGATTAAATACTCGT
TTAATTTAGCTTCAAAATGCAAATTGATTGATTGAGCTGGAACTGTTGGCCGGAAGCTCAAGAAAAAGTT
CCATGTCAAAGGAACAATAGTATAACTCACTAAAAGAGTCGAAATTATCCATAAACTAGCCCCAGTTCCT
ACGAATAAACTTATGTAAAAGTATTCAGCTTTAAAAAGTGCGGGGTTGACAAAGAAAAAAAAGTGATTTG
CCGCGAAAAAAAACGTTCCTTGAAAACAAAGAAATATTACCAATTGAACATATAATGAAAATATTTCCGT
CACGTCCGTAAAAATAAAGTAAAGGACAGTAACCGTCGGGCGCCCTGAATTGTACAAAACACAAGGTTCT
ATAATTATAAAAAGCAAGACTTCTTTGTATTTATAAGCTATCAAAATAGAAAAAAACCAATTAAAAGCGA
TTATAAATAGTCTGTTTTTAATTTCCAAGAGATATTTTGACACTCGAAGTTTAACCTAAAAATAAGGAAG
ATAGTTCAGTTGGTAGAATACTGGTTTCCAAAACCAAAAGTCAAGGGTTCAATTCCCTTTTTTCCTGTTT
TTTTTCAGAATCCAATTTTTTAATTTTTTTTTTAAATTTAAAAAGTCACCAAATAAAAAGAAAAAAATTA
ATAACAAAATTAAAACTTGTCGAAAGCTAATATTTCTCATATAACTTAAAAGAGCCTGAAACAAGAGGCT
TATAGTTCAGAGGTAGAACACACTGCTCATAACGGTTTAGTCGCAGGTTCAAATCCTGCTGAGCCTAAAT
TAATAGAGCAAAATTGGAATGAAACTTACAATAAAAGATTACAAGACATTAAAAATCAAAGAACATTTGA
AGAAAGAAGACCTGTTACTTTTCTACAACGGAGTTAATAAAAGCTCTTTTGATTTGTTATTAACGAAGCA
AAAGCTGAGAACAATTTGTCTTAACTACCATAAAATTTTCAATCAAACAACTATCGAAGTGCTCGAAAAC
TCGGTATATAAAAATATTAAACCTACTATTGAAGGAGCGACTTTTTTAGTTAAGCCCGCAACTAATTGTA
TGTTACTAACAAAAAGCATACTGCTTAATAGTTTTGAATCTTCGCTTTTCAACATGTTAACTATTAAACT
CAACAATAAAATATACTCACTAAAACAATTGAAGGGTAGCAATTCACTAAATTATACAGAAAACATGTTG
TTGATTTTTCAATTTAGAGTATCCAATCTGAAAAAAATTTTTATGTTAAGCAGATAAGCATGAAGAAAGT
AGGATTCGAACCTACGATGAGAAAACTCAACAGATTTACAATCTGTCGCTTTAAACCCCTCAGCCATTTC
TTCTTGTTTTTAAAATTTCTTCCGACGTACTTTTGGTTTTCGGCATCCATTATGGGGGTAGAAACTAAAA
CTACGAATAGTTCTGATGTAAAACTTGGTTTTTAATTGCTTTACCACCCAAAACTTGTTTGGGCCTACGT
TTTTTAAGTGTAACGCTAAGCATTCGCCTTGCAAAAATTTTAATTTAGAAATTAAGGTATGAAAAAACTT
CTTGAGAATAACTAGCCTACTTCTTTTAGATTTTCCTTCGTAATCAAAAGATCCCGCCGAGCAAGAAAAC
TTTAAATTGCCTATAAAATCTGTTACGTGCAAAAAAGTGTTAGCTCTCGAAAATTGTATGTCAATAATAT
AGGTTATTCTAAAATCATTCTCAATGAGACGCCTTTCTTTTAACAATATAGTTGAATTCAAAAACTTATA
GTTTTTTTCCTTCAAACTAATCAATGAAGCAATTTTGGTTTTTAACTTGTTTAAGTATTGTTTTTTTAAG
TGTAAATCTATGAAAAAGTTATTGAAATCAAAATTACGAATAGTCTGCATTAAATTTTATTTATGAAAGT
TCGAGATAATGTGATTCGAACACATGACTTTCTACTCCCAAAGTAGACACGCTGCCGCTGCGTTATATCT
CGAAAAAGAGCTACTTAATTAAAATGGAAAAAAACATCGCCCCCCATCTTTGGGAAAACCAGCACTAAAT
AATAAATATATGAAAAAAATTACAAGCAATGAACCTATAAAAATGCTACAGCAACACCTTGCGAAAATTC
ATGAAAAAAGACCTCTTCTAAAAAAAGGTTTGACAGGAATAAAAAAATCTACAGGAAGGAATAACTCTGG
GAAGATAACTATTAGGCATAAAGGTGGAGGGCACAAAAAAAGATATCGAACAATTAATTTTCTTCGAACA
CAAAATTCCGAAGGTATCGTTTGTACCATTGAATATGATCCTTGCAGAAACGCCAACATTGCTTCGATCT
ATGATTTTGAAGAAGGCAAGTTTTACTACATACTCGCGCCAGAAAAGCTGAGTATCGGAGACGTTGTGAA
ATCTGGCAGAAAAGCTGAGCCTAAAATAGGACATTCTTTGCCTATTTCAAAAATCCCGGTTGGAAGTTAC
ATACACAATATTGCACCGAAAAAAGAAAAGAAAGCCCAAATTTCTAGAGCAGCAGGTACTTTCTCACGCT
TAACAGAAAAAACTCTAAATTACGCTAAGATTGAACTCAGCTCTGGAAAGCAAAGATTTTTATCTGCGAA
ATGCCTTGCAACCATAGGTATAGTTTCAAATGAATTAAGTTTTTTATTTCCATTAAAAAAAGCAGGCCAG
TCTCGCTGGTTGAATAAACGCCCTTCTGTACGGGGGGTTGCTATGAACCCTGTAGATCACCCTCATGGAG
GGGGAGAAGGAAAAAAATCGGGGAAAGGAAAAACCCTTTGGGGAAAAAGTACTAAAAACGGTAAAATTCG
AAAGAAGTTCCTAGTAAAGAAAAACCCAAATGATTAGAACAAAATGGAAAGGACCTTATATTAACACAAA
ACATGAAACAGAAAATCTCTTGCCAGAAAAAAATCAGAAAAGAATCATTTCAATATCACGCAACTCCCAG
ATTCTTCCAAGTTTTCTTAATCTAACTTTTAAGATTCATAACGGATCAAAACATAAAGAAATTCTTGTAG
TAGAAGAGATGATTGGGCACAAATTTGGAGAATTTGTTTTTACGAGAGCAAAGTTTGCTTTCAAAAAAAA
AGAAAAAAAAATTAAAGTCATATGGGACAAAAAACTAATCCAACAATTTTTCGATTAGGGAAAACTAAAA
AATGGAAGTCTAAATACATTGAAAAAAAGTCTCCAGAATCTGCTCTATATGCGTTTCGAGACTTAGAGAT
CAGAAAATTTATAAATAAAATCTTGAAAGACAAAGGTTTACTTATACATAATTGTCAGTTGCGCTATTTA
GAAAACGAACTGCATATTTTTTTATCGTATTGTATTACCGCAAAAGCTTTAGCTACTATAAAAATTCATC
ATAAGGGCCAAGGTGTGAAGCTGAAACTCCAGAAAACAAACTTTACCGAAAATTTCAGGGAAAAATACTT
TACTCTTGAAAAAAAACTGAAGCGTTACGTTCATTACCAGCGAATTATTGAAAATTGTCATTATACTACT
ACAGTAAAAAAATACCTTGGCAAGAAACAATTTTCTAAAGGAAAAATTGCGATTAAAAAAAGCCACTGTT
CTTTAAAGTATCGAAGGGCCCGGATATTACCACGTTATAAAGTGGCGTGGTCTGCAAATAAATATCAAAA
TATAAGTGTTAGAGAAATAAAAATGGATGCGTTTTGGAACTGCGTTTCTAAAAGTATAAGTTTTTTTACG
AATAGTAAGTTAGACATTTTTCTAAATTTAAAACAATTGAATAAGCCTACTAGAATTAGATTTACCAAAA
TACAAATAAGAATTCTAAAAAAAATTATAGGACAGCTAAGAAAGTACAAACACAGCGCTTTCTTCGAAGA
AGGTATAAATCTAATACTTGAATATACTTTGAACAGTCAACCTTCCAATTTGTTAGCCGAATTTGTAGCT
AACGAATTAAGAAAACAAAAACGCCACAACTTTTTTTTGGGGTTTATAAAAAGTGCTCTACATCTACTTA
ACAACAATATTTTTGTCTCTCAAAAAAATATCAAATTAATGATTAAAGGTAGGTTTAACGGCACTCCGAG
AGCAAAAAAGCGGGTAATGATTATCGGTAAAGGAGTTTCCGTGTTGAGCATCAAATCTAATCTTGATTAC
GCCGAAACAGTTTCCTACACGTCGAACGGAACTTTTGGCGTGAAAATCTGGACTTGCGAAAAAACAAGTG
TGTAAGAAAGGTAATAGCAAAATATAATGTTTAACGGACCAAAACAAATTAAGTACAAAAAAATTAAAAA
AGGAAAACTAGCAAAGCTAGAGTTTAAGTCTACCGAATTAAAATTTGGTAGCATAGGATTAAAAGCCGCA
GAGTCAGGAATAATCAATTTGCGGCAAATTGAAGCAGCACGACAAGCAATTACAAGGAAAGCTAAGCGAA
AACTTAAAATTTGGATAAGAATATTTCCTGACTTACCTATTACATCAAAACCTTCAGGAGTTAGAATGGG
TAAGGGTAAAGGCCAATTCTCTCACTGGGGTGCTCGAGTTCGTGGTGGCACAGTCATATTTGAAATTTGT
GGTATTAATATTAACAAAATTCTTGTTGCTTTGAAAACCGGGGGGGCGAAGCTGCCTTTAAAGACAAAAA
TTTTTAATTAAGCTGATTTTGGACAAAGTAAATCGTGGAACCAAAAAGAAATTTAAAAATATTAAAAATC
GATAGCACTGTATAACAAACACTACTCAAGCTGCTTTCAGAGCTCGACTACCGTGAACTATCCAATGATG
GTTTATGCTACTTCAAGCAGCTAAATATATAGGAGCAGGTCTTGCAACAATTGGTCTAGCAGGAGCTGGC
GTTGGTATTGGTACAGTATTCGGAGCTCTTGTGTTAGGAATTTCCCGAAATCCTTCAATGAAAGACGAAT
TGTTTAAAATGGCAATTTTAGGATTCGCTCTAACTGAAGCAATCGCTTTATTTGCTTTAATGATCGTTTT
TTTATTATTATTTGCACTTTAATTAAAGTCTTTAGAAGGGTGTATAGCTTAATCGGTAGAGCATTGGACT
TTTAATCCACAGGCCCTGGGTTCAAGTCCCAGTGTACCCAATAAAAAAAAATGTTAACCGTAAATATCAA
TTCTGTCTTAAATCTTACCTCTATAATTTTCTTTATCGGCCTAATAGGTATACTTTTAAACCGTAAAAAC
ATTTTAATAATTATAATGTCAATCGAATTATTGTTGCTTGCAGTGAATCTAAATTTTGCTGCTCTTTCGA
TCTATTTAGATGACATGGTAGGTCAGATATTTGTTTTATTCATTTTGACAATTGCTGCAACTGAGTCAGC
TATTGGGCTAGCTATTGTCACAGTATTTTATAGATTAAAGCGTTCAATTCAATTAGAACCTATTAAAAAA
AGAGCGTTAACTAAAATTTAAAAGTTATTCTCGAAAAAGACGGGATTTGAACCCGCAGTCTTCGACGTGA
CAGGTCGACGCTTTGACCTTGATTAAGCTACATTTTCTTTTATACTATAAAATGTTAAATAAAAAAAAAA
TTGGGAATAAAATTTCACTTATCTCTTACTTAATAACAAACGGGATTTCAATTCCTCATTATTGTTATCA
CAGCCATTTGTCCGTAGCAGGGAATTGCCGGGTTTGTTTAATTGAACTTAAAAATTCAATCAAACCTATT
GTGTCATGCGCTACTAGTGCTAAAACCACTCTTTATAATAATGTTATGTATCACGACAGTGCTTTAATTA
AAAAAGCACGAGAAAATATTCTTGAGTTTTTACTTCTAAATCATCCATTAGATTGTCCTATTTGTGACCA
GGGCGGTGAATGCGATTTACAAGACCAATCTATTTTTTTTGGCTTTACAAAACGACGATTTTATAAGTTC
AAACGAGTCATCGGTGATAAAGATTTGGGTCCCATAGTAAAAACCGTTATGACACGTTGTATTCATTGCA
CTAGATGCGTTAGATTCGCTACTGAAATTGCTGGGGTGGAAGAATTTGGTATGTTTGGTAGAGGAGGATC
TAGTGAAATCGGCACTTATATTAATAAAATTATTTCTTCTGAGCTATCCGGGAACATCATTGATTTATGC
CCGGTTGGCTCTTTTACAATTAATAGTTATTACCTCTAAAGTTTTTTGAATTATGGGAGCTCTGACATTA
AAAAGTTTTCCTTTTGAATTAAGAGGATGGGATATAGAAAAATTTGAGAGTCTTGATCCTACAGATGGAT
TTGGGACCCAAACCAGAGTTTACGTAAGCAAAGATCTAATCGTTCAAATTGAGCCGGACTACGATCTTCA
AATACCCAACACCTGGTTGAGCGATAAAGGACGACAATTTTTTGATGGTATATTTAGTATTTGGGAGAGC
AATAAGTGTCACAAAAAAACGCTCACGTTAGAAAAACAATCTTGGCTGACTATTTTGAAATCAATGATTA
AAGTTTTGTATATTTTTGACCAATCAAACAGACAAAAAAGTAAAAGCTATTTCTTCACTTTAATTTTTGA
AAACTTAAGTTCTGAAATACTTAGCTTACTCGTCGTAATTTCACAAAACTATTCTTTTCTAAAAGTTAGA
AGAGCTGAAAACTTCAGGCTTAACAATGATCTAGAATCAGAATTTCAATTAAATTTGGGCACGAACGGAA
TAAACTTGAAGGAATCGACTTTATGCTTACTATTAGCGGTTCACCCTCGCTACGAGGGTTATCATTTAAA
TTTAAGCTTACGACAGAGAACTCTTAAAGGAGGCTTTAAGTGTTTAGCAATAGGCTCTTTGGCTAACTTA
ACTTTCCCAGTTTCATTTTTGGGCTCCAATCTAAATGTCGTTAAAACTATTAACGAAGGTAATAATCTAA
CCTGCCAAGACTTGAAGAACGCAAAAAAACCGATTTTGATTCTTAATACTGAAGGTTTCAAAAGAAACGA
TAATCAAAACAGTATAGAAACGTTAAAAATACTGAAACATTCAAATATTTTTAATAAAACATGGAATCTC
TTAAATCCTTCCCTAACGGAAACCGGCGTCCACGCATTACATCCATTTTTACCCATTTCAAGTGAAGATT
TAACTAATTTCAGCTCGCTATACTTTTTGAACGTCACAGTCAATAACATCCCGAACCTGAAACTGATAAC
AGCTTTAAAACTATTGGCAGTAATCCCACGAAACCCTGTAACTAAAGGGGCATTCTTTGATCAAAACAAT
CAAAAAAACGTAAATTTTACAGATTACAATAAAAACAACGGCTTAAATCGTTACTTTTATTTACCTACAA
ATATGTTTTATGAAAATGATGAGACGTTTATTAGCACAGGGGGTTTAATCAAAAAAACTACAAAACTTAT
TTTTGATAAGAAGACAAAGAATAACTGGCAAATCTTAAGACGTTTCTTCAAAGAATTTAAAAATCAGTTA
TCTTTTTTAAGTACTAAGGACAATAACATCCTTTTTTTCAATTTAGAAAAAATAGCTGATTTTCGAAATT
ATATAAATTTTCAATATTATGCGACTCGAAATTTAACTAAATTAAATTTTTACTTAAACTTGAAGAACTA
TCCATTTAGTTTAGGCAGTAAAACGGTTGCATTTAGACCGAAAATTGTCAAAGTGAATAATACTAAACTA
AAGTATTGGTTAGATGATTTTTTCAACGGCGGAAAAGATGACTACAGCCAAAATTCTTTAATTATGAGTA
ATTGCTCAAAAATCTTAAGACTTGAGCTTACTAATTTTTTTTAGGGAAACGGTTCTATACCGCTGACTCA
AGCGCTGAAGAGTTCCTTACCAGGGTCGAAAATTTTCGCGAGACCCTTAAATTAACGATACTCCAAGCAA
AACTGGCTGTAATTTTATGTAGAATAAAGCTGCTTTTGGCCTCTAAACACATTACTTCTGTGATTTTTAT
TGCAAAAACTATCAGAAAAACTCGAGTTCGTCTAAAAATAGAAACCGTTTTTATCAAACAATGAAATAAA
ATGAATACCAACAACCAAAAATTAAATACTTTGGGCAATCAAAGTTTGAGCAGTTTTGTATCTATAAATA
TATTTCGTAATATTTTAACAATATCAAGTAAAATAAAACAAAAATTGCCTTTGAACGCGAATAGATTAAA
TAAAAATTCAGTGTTGGCTTTAATGGATAGCCACATAATTCATTATCCTACACCGATCAACTTAACTTAT
GCTTGGAGTTTTGGATCTTTGGCTGGAATTTGCTTGGTAATCCAAATAATTTCAGGTGTATTTTTATCGA
TGCATTACACTCCTCATATCGATCTCGCGTTTAGTAGTGTAGAATATATTATGAGAGATGTAAAAAATGG
GTGGCTAATTAGATATATTCATGCAAATGGCGCCTCCATGTTTTTTATAGTCGTTTATGCGCATATTTGT
CGAGGATTGTATTATGGCTCGTACATGGAACCCAGACAATTTCTATGGTGTTCGGGGGTAATGTTGTTGG
TATTAATGATGGCTACAGCTTTTACAGGTTACGTACTTCCTTGGGGGCAAATGAGCTTTTGGGGAGCGAC
GGTAATCACTAGCATGGTAACAGCGATTCCTATTGCAGGTCAACCAATTGTAGAGTGGCTTTGGGGAGGA
TTTACTGTCGGGAATCCAACTTTGAAAAGATTTTATAGTATTCATTTTTTGTTGCCTTTTTTAATCGCAG
GCGTATCTTTACTTCATTTAACTTTATTACATCAAATAGGTTCTAACAATCCAATTGGTTCTGATACTGG
AGTTGACAACGTGTCTTTTTATCCTTACTTCTTATCGAAAGATCTTTTTGCTTTTTCTTTCTTTTTAATT
TTTTTTTCCACGTTCGTATTTTATTTTCCAAATACGTTAAATCATCCGGATAACTATGTTCCAGCTGATC
CTTTACAAACCCCTGCCCACGTTGTGCCTGAGTGGTACTTTTTACCTTATTACGCTATTTTAAGATCAAT
TCCCCACAAAACTGGGGGTATTGCAGCGATGGGCGCAGCGATTGGAGTATTATTTCTTATTCCGTTTATT
AATACTTCATACGTACGAAATACCACCTATAGGCCTATTTTTAAATTCTTCTTTTGGTTGTTTATCGCTG
ATTTTGCTATTTTAACTTGGGTAGGACAAAAGCCTGTAAGAAATGCTTTTATTGAAACTGGACAAATAGC
CACACTCTATTATTTTTCATTTTTCCTTATCTTAATTCCTACTGTTGGGCAAATAGAAACTCTTTTAGCT
TTTCGCAAAAACGCTAAGCTGCAATAAGTCGCATTGTTTCAGTTGGGGGTCTGTTTAATTTTTTTTCTTT
ATGGAGATCGAACTGACGCCGAAAAAATCCGAATAAAAATGCAAAAGTACGGGTGAAGATTCGAAGAAAA
GCGGGAAAATATCCCTATGAAAACACAGGCAAACCCTGGGAGGAAGATTGAGCGTAGGAGGAAATTCAAA
GAGCACAAAAGAATGCAACTGCGGAAGTTCTCGGTTCACAGAAACTTTATTATGAGAAAAAACGGCGGTT
TCTGTAAATCGGTTTGTCATCTTTTTAGGGAAGCTTCGCCCGCGCGCGATCGATACTAGCTTGATTGGGA
TATCTCGCTCGTGCTTGTCGGTTTGTCATCTTTTTAGGGAAGCTTCGCCCGCGCGCGATCGATACTAGCT
TGATTGGGATATCTCGCTCGTGCTTGTCGGTTTGTCATCTTTTTAGGGAAGCTTCGCCCGCGCGCGATCG
ATACTAGCTTGATTGGGATATCTCGCTCGTGCTTGTCGCGTGCTATGTCTTTTAGGGTACTTTGAACCTA
CGTTCGTACTTGTATAATATGATCATCGTATTATCGTTTTTCATCCGTCCAGCGCAAAATGCATTAGCAG
CTAGTCCTAGCGTGCGGAGCTACCTGGACAGGTGCATGACGGATGCGTGTCCTTCAGTGACTTTCTAATT
AACAGTAACTTCTTTACTTATGTTTCAGTTTGTAAGAAGCGGGATTCGCTCGTCGGTTGACATCTGATTG
GACTGCGTCGGCACATGAAAACTACATTGTGAAATCTGCTAAAACTCCGGGTATCTCTGACACAAAACGA
TTCGGCTTCGCAATTTCAACATTACGGTCAAGGCTAACGTATCTTTCTCGGTCAACTTCAGATTATGCCG
ATTAAATTGTCGTAGCTTTCAAGGCGTTTTGAGTACTGCGGCAGTTGTTGAACCTGCAAGGAGAAGATCT
CGACAACAGAATAAAGCGAAAAATGGGTCTCATGCACTAACACTCAGGCCTCCCTCATAATCTCTGTTTG
AGTTTACCAACAACACATATATACATTTCGACAAAATGACCACTCTTGACGACACGGCTTACCGGTACCG
CACCAGTGTCCCGGGGGACGCCGAGGCCATCGAGGCACTGGATGGGTCCTTCACCACCGACACCGTCTTC
CGCGTCACCGCCACCGGGGACGGCTTCACCCTGCGGGAGGTGCCGGTGGACCCGCCCCTGACCAAGGTGT
TCCCCGACGACGAATCGGACGACGAATCGGACGACGGGGAGGACGGCGACCCGGACTCCCGGACGTTCGT
CGCGTACGGGGACGACGGCGACCTGGCGGGCTTCGTGGTCGTCTCGTACTCCGGCTGGAACCGCCGGCTG
ACCGTCGAGGACATCGAGGTCGCCCCGGAGCACCGGGGGCACGGGGTCGGGCGCGCGTTGATGGGGCTCG
CGACGGAGTTCGCCCGCGAGCGGGGCGCCGGGCACCTCTGGCTGGAGGTCACCAACGTCAACGCACCGGC
GATCCACGCGTACCGGCGGATGGGGTTCACCCTCTGCGGCCTGGACACCGCCCTGTACGACGGCACCGCC
TCGGACGGCGAGCAGGCGCTCTACATGAGCATGCCCTGCCCCTGATTTTGTTACATTTACTGACTTCAAG
GAGTCGAGGAATCGATACTGCCGTCGTTTCCAGGATCCGAGGTTTCATAAACTCTGTTAACGTTATAGAA
ACAGACTTACCTCTCCTACGCCATTCACGTAATATTCGCAATATGCTATTCTTCCTCTGAAGACCAGGTT
TATGTGCTGCCTGAAACTATTTCAATAAGTCAGCTGCACTTGCACAGGGTTTCACAAGGAAAGCGTGTCT
TTTTTTCCAACGTAGGCGTCGCTTTCGTCTGACTCTTACTCTTACATTCACAGCCAATACTTACAATTAG
TAAAAAACCTGTGCTCGAGAGTGAAAACTCCGTAACTATAACGGTCCTAAGGTAGCGAACACTCCGTTCG
TGGCGTCGCACGATCGCGACATTTGACGACGTGTGTTTTGCCTGGGCTACGTATCGGGAATGTTTGCGAA
ACCCCCGAAATTGTACCGGGATGTAGGCACATCGCTGGAAGGTAGCCAGGGGGGTCCGGCGCTGATTACG
AAGTGCGGCGACCGACGAATTTGGAGCACGCCCGACGCTCAGGGGTGGATGCCGCTGGCGATTCCGCTTG
AGTGGGATCGCTCGGCACCCGCGGGTCGGCATATGCCCGTGCCGATTGTGTCCCCACGGTGTTGGTCAGG
CGGCCGGTATCACGACACCCCCCGCCCATCGAAGCCATTCGCTCTCAGCAACGCCATGAGCATCGGGCCA
AGCGAGAATTTCCCTTGCCGCGCCTTGGCGGTCAGATCGCGCAGATAGCCGCCAGCAGAGTTGATATGCC
CTGCCCTCTCTAGAATGCAGGCCACGGCGACTCCGGCGTTTTCCGGTCCCATGACCTCGCAGGCCTCCTG
ATAGGCCGAGGGGTAAACGCCAAGCATAGATCGTACCGTGACTGCAGCGATCATGAGGTCGCGCCAACTT
CTCACTGCACCGTCAGGACCGTAGTTCATGATTTCCGGGCAGGCTTTCAGTACCATTCCCAGCGGAAAGG
CCCTTTTTGCCTTGTTGGCCGGTTCAATGGCTTGGCCGTCTAACCGCTCATTCCGAGAGCAACGTTCAAG
TTCAATAATAGATTCGGGTTTTGATTCCTGTTTGTGCCGCTCAGTTTGATCGGGATTGCCGCTCATCTCG
TGTGGTTTTATGTGCTTTTGCAACTGGTTAGCCACCTGTTCGCGCAGCGTTTCGAATGCCACTACCAAAG
GGGTGAGATCAGCGATATCGGGCGTCCTCGGTATCGCCTGGACGAGGCTTCGGAAATCTTCCTGCATAGA
CGTCCAGTGGCCCGGCACTTCTACGAGCACCACGTCTATCAACTTGGCGATGTCTCTGCGGCAGAGCGTC
AGTCGCTCGCGTAGCCGCTGCAGCTCCATCCGATCAGCCTCGGCTTCGGCAGCGAGTCGCTCTATTTCGC
CGGAGCGGGCCAGCAGTGGTGCGAGCGAAAAGCCGAACGCTGTGCCGATCGCTCCATCGCGAGTCTTGCG
TGCATAGCGCTTGCCGTTCGGACTGTCCTTGCGAGCGACCAGCCCTGCATCGACGAGGGCGGCCAGATGC
CTTCTGAGCGTAGCCTCGGCCATGCCATGAGCTCTCAGTGACAGCTGAACGTTCGAGGGAAAGACGACCA
GACTGGTCTCCCCGCTTAGCGTGTTCTCCGGATAGAAGCTCAACAGCGCGTTCAGAACGGCTAGTGTCCG
ATCGCTGATGCCAAGACGGCGTTTGGCAGCACAAAGCGAGCGAAACAATTTCCACTTGTCGACCGACTTG
CCAGGTTCGATGTCGCGGGAGATGAACTGGCCTGCCAACAGGGCAAGCGTCATCGACCGCCGCCCAAAGG
GCGTCGTCACACTTCCAATCTCCATTTCCTTCACCTTCGATAAGGCAAAAGAAAGCAGCTCACCAAAAAC
GGTGCCAAGGACTCTTGACTGTGATTCGTGGAAATGCGATTCTCGATCTTGCTACAAATCTGAGGAAGGC
TTCCACGGCTTGTTCGTTGGGGGCCTTTTTCTTTTGCGGGTTAGTCTCCTTGTTTCGAACTCTGCTTTTG
CATGAACTGGTCGTGCAGGCTTTCGATCTGACCTGCAATGAAATCGACAAAGCCTGACGGCACAGACTTG
TTGAATGTCAGCTTCGCAGCCGACTTGCCGCGTTGGATCTGGCCAAGCACGAGGCCATGAGAGATCAGAT
CGCTCGTGGAAGACGCTGCAGCCCTCACATCAACCTTGGTAAGGGCTTCAAAAACCGCAGTGAAGCGTAG
ATCGCTGGAAGAGGCTTGAATCTGCTCTTGCTCCAGAACCAACTGCGCCACCTTCGCGGGCTCCCGGTGA
GCCGCCCAGCGCACTTCGAACTCGATCCATCTACGCCGTCCGATTTCAGGAGCCGGACCAATCTGCATCA
GGATCTCGCGCGGCAATGCTGCCGCTATCCGGATCATTTCGGAGATATGCGACCTGCCGGTGCTCAGGGA
CTTGCAGATCACGTCGCGGCGATAGCCGGCAGCCTCCTGCGATTGCGCAAAAAGGCATCGCTCGATGAAG
GACAGGTCCTTGCGGTTGCTGTTCTCTTCCCCTTGGAGAACGATCGCATCTTCGTCGCTAAGTTCCCGGG
CGATTGCCTTGAACTTGATGCCGAGGAGTTTGGCAGCGGCAAGCCGGCGCCGGCCAAATACGATCTGAAA
CGGCCTTGCGGCCCCTCGAACCGGGCGGACCAAGCCAGGAGTACTCTGTCCATGCTCGCGCATCGACTCG
AGCAAATCCGCAATACCGGCTTCGCTGTAGCCGGAATCAAAGCGATCCCGGATGGCCGATTCCATGATCT
CGTCTGGATCGATCTCGACGATCTGGCCACCATCCTTGAGAAGGCGTTCGGCAAGTTCGCTGCGTTCCTG
CATCTGACGGACGCCGGCTGCAACTTTGAGAAGATGTGGCGATGTCGACCGCTGCATCCCGCCCTTCTCT
GCAGAATTTTCCAGCTGTCCGAGGACATTGGCAAAAAGGCCCTTGGAATCCTTGCGGCTCATTCTCTCCC
CCATGCCTTCCAGAAGAGGCCCTCGAGTTCAGCATTGGCAGCATTGATCGACTCGATGGCGCGGTCGTAG
GTTTTCGGCGCCGAAAATCGGGACCTCTGAACCTCGTAAAGGCTCTGCTTCCACGTCAGAGCATCGGCCA
CCGCGGTCGACTTGATGACGGAGTTGAGGAGCAGATCCTCGCCGAACACCTGTCTCATCAGCGCGGACAT
ATTCGCTTGCGGATGATCGTTCGGCTCGAACTTTGTGATCAGGAACTTGGCGAAGTCCCATTGAGCGGCG
GTGCCCACCTCATTCAGGATCTGCATGTACGACCCGGCAAGCTCCAAAAACTTTGCGGTCGAGTCCACAT
CCAGCATATGTGCCGGAACCGGGATGATGACTCCAGTCGCGGCGGTCAGCGACGAAAGTGTCAGGAAGTT
CAGCGACGGAGCCGAGTCCATAAGGACGAAGTCGTAGTCATCGGCGACCTGCTCCAGAGCTTGAGAAACG
CGAAGCAAGAAACCGGTTCCTGCTGACCGCCGCATCTCGAGGGCGACGGCCGTCTCGAACTCGGTCAGTT
CGAGGCCGGCACAGATGACGTCGAAACCAACGATGTGGGTCTTGTGGATGATGGATTTCGTCGGGACGGG
ATCGTCGAAACGAATGGCTGAGAAAAGTGTATCGCCGCCGCGGTAATCGAATTCGGGCAGGCTACCATGG
AGCGCGGTGAGAGATGCTTGCGGGTCGAGATCGACCGCCAGCACGCGATAGCCCTTGAGTGCCAGATAGT
GACCGAGATGGATTGTGGTAGAGGTCTTGCTGGAGCCGCCCTTGAAGTTGGTGACCGCAACGATCTGGCA
TTGCTCATTGCCTGTCCGGCGGGGGTTCATCCATTTCTTCCGGCCGTTTGCCGCAAGAGCCATACGTAGC
TCAAGAACCTGCTCGAGCGTGTAGAAGCGCCGGCCGTTGGCGATTTCGGGCTCAGGGCCCTGTTCCTTGG
CGGCAACCTGGCGGATATAGGCCTCGGTTACGCCCAGCAGGGTGGCAACTTCGGTAGAGGTGAACTTGCG
CATTGTGCGACGCGCGTTCGGGGGGAACTGCGCCATGCTCAAGTTGTTCAGTGCCATTTCGAGCTTACTG
GAAAAATTCTCCATGAAAGCGAGGCTGCTTAGGTGTCGCGTCATCGAAAGAATCCCTGTGATCGTTTCCG
TCACTTAAGCAGTGAAGTGGTTAACCGCTTGCTAATCGCCACGTAACTACTCGAAAACACGCAAATTCGA
AAAATTTCCGCAACTAAGACGTACTCCGATTCGGCTATGGCCATCAATGCGCGCTGTGGATGACGCACAG
AGCCGGGGGGAAGGCGCCAGTGCATGCCGGTTCTCGACCCTCCCCGCCTCTTTTTTGGACGAAGATGTGC
GCAGACGTCGCTGGGCGGAGACGCAATAGTGGTTCACTGCGGAAATGGTTGGCCGTTGCTTTCAATGGAG
ATCTGCCGAACTCTTCGCAGAGTTCCCCGCGGGGAACTCTCGAAGCGACGACGCTGGCGCGCAGTACCGA
CTGCTCGCCAAGGCGAGACATATGTGCCGTATTGGGAACAGCTCGGCATCTCGGTGCTCGCCTGCGCTCC
GGCCTGCCTCAATCTCGTTGGCCATGACCGAGCAACGACTGCACCGGATGGTTCAGTTACGCTAGGGATA
ACAGGGTAATATAGTCGAGCTGGTTGCCCTCGCCGCTGGGCTGGCGGCCGTCTATGGCCCTGCAAACGCG
CCAGAAACGCCGTCGAAGCCGTGTGCGAGACACCGCGGCCGGCCGCCGGCGTTGTGGATACCTCGCGGAA
AACTTGGCCCTCACTGACAGATGAGGGGCGGACGTTGACACTTGAGGGGCCGACTCACCCGGCGCGGCGT
TGACAGATGAGGGGCAGGCTCGATTTCGGCCGGCGACGTGGAGCTGGCCAGCCTCGCAAATCGGCGAAAA
CGCCTGATTTTACGCGAGTTTCCCACAGATGATGTGGACAAGCCTGGGGATAAGTGCCCTGCGGTATTGA
CACTTGAGGGGCGCGACTACTGACAGATGAGGGGCGCGATCCTTGACACTTGAGGGGCAGAGTGCTGACA
GATGAGGGGCGCACCTATTGACATTTGAGGGGCTGTCCACAGGCAGAAAATCCAGCATTTGCAAGGGTTT
CCGCCCGTTTTTCGGCCACCGCTAACCTGTCTTTTAACCTGCTTTTAAACCAATATTTATAAACCTTGTT
TTTAACCAGGGCTGCGCCCTGTGCGCGTGACCGCGCACGCCGAAGGGGGGTGCCCCCCCTTCTCGAACCC
TCCCGGTCGAGTGAGCGAGGAAGCACCAGGGAACAGCACTTATATATTCTGCTTACACACGATGCCTGAA
AAAACTTCCCTTGGGGTTATCCACTTATCCACGGGGATATTTTTATAATTATTTTTTTTATAGTTTTTAG
ATCTTCTTTTTTAGAGCGCCTTGTAGGCCTTTATCCATGCTGGTTCTAGAGAAGGTGTTGTGACAAATTG
CCCTTTCAGTGTGACAAATCACCCTCAAATGACAGTCCTGTCTGTGACAAATTGCCCTTAACCCTGTGAC
AAATTGCCCTCAGAAGAAGCTGTTTTTTCACAAAGTTATCCCTGCTTATTGACTCTTTTTTATTTAGTGT
GACAATCTAAAAACTTGTCACACTTCACATGGATCTGTCATGGCGGAAACAGCGGTTATCAATCACAAGA
AACGTAAAAATAGCCCGCGAATCGTCCAGTCAAACGACCTCACTGAGGCGGCATATAGTCTCTCCCGGGA
TCAAAAACGTATGCTGTATCTGTTCGTTGACCAGATCAGAAAATCTGATGGCACCCTACAGGAACATGAC
GGTATCTGCGAGATCCATGTTGCTAAATATGCTGAAATATTCGGATTGACCTCTGCGGAAGCCAGTAAGG
ATATACGGCAGGCATTGAAGAGTTTCGCGGGGAAGGAAGTGGTTTTTTATCGCCCTGAAGAGGATGCCGG
CGATGAAAAAGGCTATGAATCTTTTCCTTGGTTTATCAAACGTGCGCACAGTCCATCCAGAGGGCTTTAC
AGTGTACATATCAACCCATATCTCATTCCCTTCTTTATCGGGTTACAGAACCGGTTTACGCAGTTTCGGC
TTAGTGAAACAAAAGAAATCACCAATCCGTATGCCATGCGTTTATACGAATCCCTGTGTCAGTATCGTAA
GCCGGATGGCTCAGGCATCGTCTCTCTGAAAATCGACTGGATCATAGAGCGTTACCAGCTGCCTCAAAGT
TACCAGCGTATGCCTGACTTCCGCCGCCGCTTCCTGCAGGTCTGTGTTAATGAGATCAACAGCAGAACTC
CAATGCGCCTCTCATACATTGAGAAAAAGAAAGGCCGCCAGACGACTCATATCGTATTTTCCTTCCGCGA
TATCACTTCCATGACGACAGGATAGTCTGAGGGTTATCTGTCACAGATTTGAGGGTGGTTCGTCACATTT
GTTCTGACCTACTGAGGGTAATTTGTCACAGTTTTGCTGTTTCCTTCAGCCTGCATGGATTTTCTCATAC
TTTTTGAACTGTAATTTTTAAGGAAGCCAAATTTGAGGGCAGTTTGTCACAGTTGATTTCCTTCTCTTTC
CCTTCGTCATGTGACCTGATATCGGGGGTTAGTTCGTCATCATTGATGAGGGTTGATTATCACAGTTTAT
TACTCTGAATTGGCTATCCGCGTGTGTACCTCTACCTGGAGTTTTTCCCACGGTGGATATTTCTTCTTGC
GCTGAGCGTAAGAGCTATCTGACAGAACAGTTCTTCTTTGCTTCCTCGCCAGTTCGCTCGCTATGCTCGG
TTACACGGCTGCGGCGAGCATCACGTGCGCTCTAGGGGGATCGCCAACAAATACTACCTTTTACCTTGCT
CTTCCTGCTCTCAGGTATTAATGCCGAATTGTTTCATCTTGTCTGTGTAGAAGACCACACACGAAAATCC
TGTGATTTTACATTTTACTTATCGTTAATCGAATGTATATCTATTTAATCTGCTTTTCTTGTCTAATAAA
TATATATGTAAAGTACGCTTTTTGTTGAAATTTTTTAAACCTTTGTTTATTTTTTTTTCTTCATTCCGTA
ACTCTTCTACCTTCTTTATTTACTTTCTAAAATCCAAATACAAAACATAAAAATAAATAAACACAGAGTA
AATTCCCAAATTATTCCATCATTAAAAGATACGAGGCGCGTGTAAGTTACAGGCAAGCGATCCTAGTACA
CTCTATATTTTTTTATGCCTCGGTAATGATTTTCATTTTTTTTTTCCACCTAGCGGATGACTCTTTTTTT
TTCTTAGCGATTGGCATTATCACATAATGAATTATACATTATATAAAGTAATGTGATTTCTTCGAAGAAT
ATACTAAAAAATGAGCAGGCAAGATAAACGAAGGCAAAGATGACAGAGCAGAAAGCCCTAGTAAAGCGTA
TTACAAATGAAACCAAGATTCAGATTGCGATCTCTTTAAAGGGTGGTCCCCTAGCGATAGAGCACTCGAT
CTTCCCAGAAAAAGAGGCAGAAGCAGTAGCAGAACAGGCCACACAATCGCAAGTGATTAACGTCCACACA
GGTATAGGGTTTCTGGACCATATGATACATGCTCTGGCCAAGCATTCCGGCTGGTCGCTAATCGTTGAGT
GCATTGGTGACTTACACATAGACGACCATCACACCACTGAAGACTGCGGGATTGCTCTCGGTCAAGCTTT
TAAAGAGGCCCTAGGGGCCGTGCGTGGAGTAAAAAGGTTTGGATCAGGATTTGCGCCTTTGGATGAGGCA
CTTTCCAGAGCGGTGGTAGATCTTTCGAACAGGCCGTACGCAGTTGTCGAACTTGGTTTGCAAAGGGAGA
AAGTAGGAGATCTCTCTTGCGAGATGATCCCGCATTTTCTTGAAAGCTTTGCAGAGGCTAGCAGAATTAC
CCTCCACGTTGATTGTCTGCGAGGCAAGAATGATCATCACCGTAGTGAGAGTGCGTTCAAGGCTCTTGCG
GTTGCCATAAGAGAAGCCACCTCGCCCAATGGTACCAACGATGTTCCCTCCACCAAAGGTGTTCTTATGT
AGTTTTACACAGGAGTCTGGACTTGACGCTAGTGATAATAAGTGACTGAGGTATGTGCTCTTCTTATCTC
CTTTTGTAGTGTTGCTCTTATTTTAAACAACTTTGCGGTTTTTTGATGACTTTGCGATTTTGTTGTTGCT
TTGCAGTAAATTGCAAGATTTAATAAAAAAACGCAAAGCAATGATTAAAGGATGTTCAGAATGAAACTCA
TGGAAACACTTAACCAGTGCATAAACGCTGGTCATGAAATGACGAAGGCTATCGCCATTGCACAGTTTAA
TGATGACAGCCCGGAAGCGAGGAAAATAACCCGGCGCTGGAGAATAGGTGAAGCAGCGGATTTAGTTGGG
GTTTCTTCTCAGGCTATCAGAGATGCCGAGAAAGCAGGGCGACTACCGCACCCGGATATGGAAATTCGAG
GACGGGTTGAGCAACGTGTTGGTTATACAATTGAACAAATTAATCATATGCGTGATGTGTTTGGTACGCG
ATTGCGACGTGCTGAAGACGTATTTCCACCGGTGATCGGGGTTGCTGCCCATAAAGGTGGCGTTTACAAA
ACCTCAGTTTCTGTTCATCTTGCTCAGGATCTGGCTCTGAAGGGGCTACGTGTTTTGCTCGTGGAAGGTA
ACGACCCCCAGGGAACAGCCTCAATGTATCACGGATGGGTACCAGATCTTCATATTCATGCAGAAGACAC
TCTCCTGCCTTTCTATCTTGGGGAAAAGGACGATGTCACTTATGCAATAAAGCCCACTTGCTGGCCGGGG
CTTGACATTATTCCTTCCTGTCTGGCTCTGCACCGTATTGAAACTGAGTTAATGGGCAAATTTGATGAAG
GTAAACTGCCCACCGATCCACACCTGATGCTCCGACTGGCCATTGAAACTGTTGCTCATGACTATGATGT
CATAGTTATTGACAGCGCGCCTAACCTGGGTATCGGCACGATTAATGTCGTATGTGCTGCTGATGTGCTG
ATTGTTCCCACGCCTGCTGAGTTGTTTGACTACACCTCCGCACTGCAGTTTTTCGATATGCTTCGTGATC
TGCTCAAGAACGTTGATCTTAAAGGGTTCGAGCCTGATGTACGTATTTTGCTTACCAAATACAGCAATAG
CAATGGCTCTCAGTCCCCGTGGATGGAGGAGCAAATTCGGGATGCCTGGGGAAGCATGGTTCTAAAAAAT
GTTGTACGTGAAACGGATGAAGTTGGTAAAGGTCAGATCCGGATGAGAACTGTTTTTGAACAGGCCATTG
ATCAACGCTCTTCAACTGGTGCCTGGAGAAATGCTCTTTCTATTTGGGAACCTGTCTGCAATGAAATTTT
CGATCGTCTGATTAAACCACGCTGGGAGATTAGATAATGAAGCGTGCGCCTGTTATTCCAAAACATACGC
TCAATACTCAACCGGTTGAAGATACTTCGTTATCGACACCAGCTGCCCCGATGGTGGATTCGTTAATTGC
GCGCGTAGGAGTAATGGCTCGCGGTAATGCCATTACTTTGCCTGTATGTGGTCGGGATGTGAAGTTTACT
CTTGAAGTGCTCCGGGGTGATAGTGTTGAGAAGACCTCTCGGGTATGGTCAGGTAATGAACGTGACCAGG
AGCTGCTTACTGAGGACGCACTGGATGATCTCATCCCTTCTTTTCTACTGACTGGTCAACAGACACCGGC
GTTCGGTCGAAGAGTATCTGGTGTCATAGAAATTGCCGATGGGAGTCGCCGTCGTAAAGCTGCTGCACTT
ACCGAAAGTGATTATCGTGTTCTGGTTGGCGAGCTGGATGATGAGCAGATGGCTGCATTATCCAGATTGG
GTAACGATTATCGCCCAACAAGTGCTTATGAACGTGGTCAGCGTTATGCAAGCCGATTGCAGAATGAATT
TGCTGGAAATATTTCTGCGCTGGCTGATGCGGAAAATATTTCACGTAAGATTATTACCCGCTGTATCAAC
ACCGCCAAATTGCCTAAATCAGTTGTTGCTCTTTTTTCTCACCCCGGTGAACTATCTGCCCGGTCAGGTG
ATGCACTTCAAAAAGCCTTTACAGATAAAGAGGAATTACTTAAGCAGCAGGCATCTAACCTTCATGAGCA
GAAAAAAGCTGGGGTGATATTTGAAGCTGAAGAAGTTATCACTCTTTTAACTTCTGTGCTTAAAACGTCA
TCTGCATCAAGAACTAGTTTAAGCTCACGACATCAGTTTGCTCCTGGAGCGACAGTATTGTATAAGGGCG
ATAAAATGGTGCTTAACCTGGACAGGTCTCGTGTTCCAACTGAGTGTATAGAGAAAATTGAGGCCATTCT
TAAGGAACTTGAAAAGCCAGCACCCTGATGCGACCTCGTTTTAGTCTACGTTTATCTGTCTTTACTTAAT
GTCCTTTGTTACAGGCCAGAAAGCATAACTGGCCTGAATATTCTCTCTGGGCCCACTGTTCCACTTGTAT
CGTCGGTCTGATAATCAGACTGGGACCACGGTCCCACTCGTATCGTCGGTCTGATTATTAGTCTGGGACC
ACGGTCCCACTCGTATCGTCGGTCTGATTATTAGTCTGGGACCACGGTCCCACTCGTATCGTCGGTCTGA
TTATTAGTCTGGGACCACGGTCCCACTCGTATCGTCGGTCTGATTATTAGTCTGGGACCACGGTCCCACT
CGTATCGTCGGTCTGATTATTAGTCTGGGACCACGATCCCACTCGTGTTGTCGGTCTGATTATCGGTCTG
GGACCACGGTCCCACTTGTATTGTCGATCAGACTATCAGCGTGAGACTACGATTCCATCAATGCCTGTCA
AGGGCAAGTATTGACATGTCGTCGTAACCTGTAGAACGGAGTAACCTCGGTGTGCGGTTGTATGCCTGCT
GTGGATTGCTGCTGTGTCCTGCTTATCCACAACATTTTGCGCACGGTTATGTGGACAAAATACCTGGTTA
CCCAGGCCGTGCCGGCACGTTAACCGGGCTGCATCCGATGCAAGTGTGTCGCTGTCGACGAGCTCGCGAG
CTCGGACATGAGGTTGCCCCGTATTCAGTGTCGCTGATTTGTATTGTCTGAAGTTGTTTTTACGTTAAGT
TGATGCAGATCAATTAATACGATACCTGCGTCATAATTGATTATTTGACGTGGTTTGATGGCCTCCACGC
ACGTTGTGATATGTAGATGATAATCATTATCACTTTACGGGTCCTTTCCGGTGATCCGACAGGTTACGGG
GCGGCGACCTCGCGGGTTTTCGCTATTTATGAAAATTTTCCGGTTTAAGGCGTTTCCGTTCTTCTTCGTC
ATAACTTAATGTTTTTATTTAAAATACCCTCTGAAAAGAAAGGAAACGACAGGTGCTGAAAGCGAGCTTT
TTGGCCTCTGTCGTTTCCTTTCTCTGTTTTTGTCCGTGGAATGAACAATGGAAGTCCGAGCTCATCGCTA
ATAACTTCGTATAGCATACATTATACGAAGTTATATTCGATGCGGCCGCAAGGGGTTCGCGTCAGCGGGT
GTTGGCGGGTGTCGGGGCTGGCTTAACTATGCGGCATCAGAGCAGATTGTACTGAGAGTGCACCATATGC
GGTGTGAAATACCACACAGATGCGTAAGGAGAAAATACCGCATCAGGCGCCATTCGCCATTCAGCTGCGC
AACTGTTGGGAAGGGCGATCGGTGCGGGCCTCTTCGCTATTACGCCAGCTGGCGAAAGGGGGATGTGCTG
CAAGGCGATTAAGTTGGGTAACGCCAGGGTTTTCCCAGTCACGACGTTGTAAAACGACGGCCAGTGAATT
GTAATACGACTCACTATAGGGCGAATTCGAGCTCGGTACCCGGGGATCCTCTAGAGTCGACCTGCAGGCA
TGCAAGCTTGAGTATTCTATAGTCTCACCTAAATAGCTTGGCGTAATCATGGTCATAGCTGTTTCCTGTG
TGAAATTGTTATCCGCTCACAATTCCACACAACATACGAGCCGGAAGCATAAAGTGTAAAGCCTGGGGTG
CCTAATGAGTGAGCTAACTCACATTAATTGCGTTGCGCTCACTGCCCGCTTTCCAGTCGGGAAACCTGTC
GTGCCAGCTGCATTAATGAATCGGCCAACGCGAACCCCTTGCGGCCGCCCGGGCCGTCGACCAATTCTCA
TGTTTGACAGCTTATCATCGAATTTCTGCCATTCATCCGCTTATTATCACTTATTCAGGCGTAGCAACCA
GGCGTTTAAGGGCACCAATAACTGCCTTAAAAAAATTACGCCCCGCCCTGCCACTCATCGCAGTACTGTT
GTAATTCATTAAGCATTCTGCCGACATGGAAGCCATCACAAACGGCATGATGAACCTGAATCGCCAGCGG
CATCAGCACCTTGTCGCCTTGCGTATAATATTTGCCCATGGTGAAAACGGGGGCGAAGAAGTTGTCCATA
TTGGCCACGTTTAAATCAAAACTGGTGAAACTCACCCAGGGATTGGCTGAGACGAAAAACATATTCTCAA
TAAACCCTTTAGGGAAATAGGCCAGGTTTTCACCGTAACACGCCACATCTTGCGAATATATGTGTAGAAA
CTGCCGGAAATCGTCGTGGTATTCACTCCAGAGCGATGAAAACGTTTCAGTTTGCTCATGGAAAACGGTG
TAACAAGGGTGAACACTATCCCATATCACCAGCTCACCGTCTTTCATTGCCATACGAAATTCCGGATGAG
CATTCATCAGGCGGGCAAGAATGTGAATAAAGGCCGGATAAAACTTGTGCTTATTTTTCTTTACGGTCTT
TAAAAAGGCCGTAATATCCAGCTGAACGGTCTGGTTATAGGTACATTGAGCAACTGACTGAAATGCCTCA
AAATGTTCTTTACGATGCCATTGGGATATATCAACGGTGGTATATCCAGTGATTTTTTTCTCCATTTTAG
CTTCCTTAGCTCCTGAAAATCTCGATAACTCAAAAAATACGCCCGGTAGTGATCTTATTTCATTATGGTG
AAAGTTGGAACCTCTTACGTGCCGATCAACGTCTCATTTTCGCCAAAAGTTGGCCCAGGGCTTCCCGGTA
TCAACAGGGACACCAGGATTTATTTATTCTGCGAAGTGATCTTCCGTCACAGGTATTTATTCGCGATAAG
CTCATGGAGCGGCGTAACCGTCGCACAGGAAGGACAGAGAAAGCGCGGATCTGGGAAGTGACGGACAGAA
CGGTCAGGACCTGGATTGGGGAGGCGGTTGCCGCCGCTGCTGCTGACGGTGTGACGTTCTCTGTTCCGGT
CACACCACATACGTTCCGCCATTCCTATGCGATGCACATGCTGTATGCCGGTATACCGCTGAAAGTTCTG
CAAAGCCTGATGGGACATAAGTCCATCAGTTCAACGGAAGTCTACACGAAGGTTTTTGCGCTGGATGTGG
CTGCCCGGCACCGGGTGCAGTTTGCGATGCCGGAGTCTGATGCGGTTGCGATGCTGAAACAATTATCCTG
AGAATAAATGCCTTGGCCTTTATATGGAAATGTGGAACTGAGTGGATATGCTGTTTTTGTCTGTTAAACA
GAGAAGCTGGCTGTTATCCACTGAGAAGCGAACGAAACAGTCGGGAAAATCTCCCATTATCGTAGAGATC
CGCATTATTAATCTCAGGAGCCTGTGTAGCGTTTATAGGAAGTAGTGTTCTGTCATGATGCCTGCAAGCG
GTAACGAAAACGATTTGAATATGCCTTCAGGAACAATAGAAATCTTCGTGCGGTGTTACGTTGAAGTGGA
GCGGATTATGTCAGCAATGGACAGAACAACCTAATGAACACAGAACCATGATGTGGTCTGTCCTTTTACA
GCCAGTAGTGCTCGCCGCAGTCGAGCGACAGGGCGAAGCCCGTTTAAACGGGGTGGGCGAAGAACTCCAG
CATGAGATCCCCGCGCTGGAGGATCATCCAGCCGGCGTCCCGGAAAACGATTCCGAAGCCCAACCTTTCA
TAGAAGGCGGCGGTGGAATCGAAATCTCGTGATGGCAGGTTGGGCGTCGCTTGGTCGGTCATTTCGAACC
CCAGAGTCCCGCTCAGAAGAACTCGTCAAGAAGGCGATAGAAGGCGATGCGCTGCGAATCGGGAGCGGCG
ATACCGTAAAGCACGAGGAAGCGGTCAGCCCATTCGCCGCCAAGCTCTTCAGCAATATCACGGGTAGCCA
ACGCTATGTCCTGATAGCGGTCCGCCACACCCAGCCGGCCACAGTCGATGAATCCAGAAAAGCGGCCATT
TTCCACCATGATATTCGGCAAGCAGGCATCGCCATGGGTCACGACGAGATCCTCGCCGTCGGGCATCCGC
GCCTTGAGCCTGGCGAACAGTTCGGCTGGCGCGAGCCCCTGATGCTCTTCGTCCAGATCATCCTGATCGA
CAAGACCGGCTTCCATCCGAGTACGTGCTCGCTCGATGCGATGTTTCGCTTGGTGGTCGAATGGGCAGGT
AGCCGGATCAAGCGTATGCAGCCGCCGCATTGCATCAGCCATGATGGATACTTTCTCGGCAGGAGCAAGG
TGAGATGACAGGAGATCCTGCCCCGGCACTTCGCCCAATAGCAGCCAGTCCCTTCCCGCTTCAGTGACAA
CGTCGAGCACAGCTGCGCAAGGAACGCCCGTCGTGGCCAGCCACGATAGCCGCGCTGCCTCGTCTTGGAG
TTCATTCAGGGCACCGGACAGGTCGGTCTTGACAAAAAGAACCGGGCGCCCCTGCGCTGACAGCCGGAAC
ACGGCGGCATCAGAGCAGCCGATTGTCTGTTGTGCCCAGTCATAGCCGAATAGCCTCTCCACCCAAGCGG
CCGGAGAACCTGCGTGCAATCCATCTTGTTCAATCATGCGAAACGATCCTCATCCTGTCTCTTGATCAGA
TCTTGATCCCCTGCGCCATCAGATCCTTGGCGGCAAGAAAGCCATCCAGTTTACTTTGCAGGGCTTCCCA
ACCTTACCAGAGGGCGCCCCAGCTGGCAATTCCGGTTCGCTTGCTGTCCATAAAACCGCCCAGTCTAGCT
ATCGCCATGTAAGCCCACTGCAAGCTACCTGCTTTCTCTTTGCGCTTGCGTTTTCCCTTGTCCAGATAGC
CCAGTAGCTGACATTCATCCGGGGTCAGCACCGTTTCTGCGGACTGGCTTTCTACGTGTTCCGCTTCCTT
TAGCAGCCCTTGCGCCCTGAGTGCTTGCGGCAGCGTGAAGCTTTAATTAAATCTTCCGCTGCATAACCCT
GCTTCGGGGTCATTATAGCGATTTTTTCGGTATATCCATCCTTTTTCGCACGATATACAGGATTTTGCCA
AAGGGTTCGTGTAGACTTTCCTTGGTGTATCCAACGGCGTCAGCCGGGCAGGATAGGTGAAGTAGGCCCA
CCCGCGAGCGGGTGTTCCTTCTTCACTGTCCCTTATTCGCACCTGGCGGTGCTCAACGGGAATCCTGCTC
TGCGAGGCTGGCCGGCTACCGCCGGCGTAACAGATGAGGGCAAGCGGATGGCTGATGAAACCAAGCCAAC
CAGGAAGGGCAGCCCACCTATCAAGGTGTACTGCCTTCCAGACGAACGAAGAGCGATTGAGGAAAAGGCG
GCGGCGGCCGGCATGAGCCTGTCGGCCTACCTGCTGGCCGTCGGCCAGGGCTACAAAATCACGGGCGTCG
TGGACTATGAGCACGTCCGCGAGCTGGCCCGCATCAATGGCGACCTGGGCCGCCTGGGCGGCCTGCTGAA
ACTCTGGCTCACCGACGACCCGCGCACGGCGCGGTTCGGTGATGCCACGATCCTCGCCCTGCTGGCGAAG
ATCGAAGAGAAGCAGGACGAGCTTGGCAAGGTCATGATGGGCGTGGTCCGCCCGAGGGCAGAGCCATGAC
TTTTTTAGCCGCTAAAACGGCCGGGGGGTGCGCGTGATTGCCAAGCACGTCCCCATGCGCTCCATCAAGA
AGAGGCACTTCGAGCTGTAAGTACATCACCGACGAGCAAGGCAAGACGATCGCGATCGCTTTTCACGCTT
TTACGACCAAGTTTCCTTAGGCGGGGGGGGAATTCGACCCTCAATAAGAAAGTCCCCTTTCTTTGTAATG
TAAACGTTTTCCTCTGGAATACAAGCAAATCTTTTCAAACAATTAACTCAATCGGTAGAGTATCTTGCTT
ACAACGAGAAGGTTAGCGGTTCGACCCCACTATTGTTTAAAATTTGCTCCAGACTTGTAAAAAAAGTCTT
TGTCGTCTAGAGGTTAGGACATTGCCTTTTCACGGCAAGAACATGGGTTCAAGCCCCATTAAAGATATAA
TTGCTTCAATTGAGGAAGGATGTCGGTAATTGGCAACCAGCTGGGCTCATTCCCCGGATATTGTAAGTTC
GAATCTCACTTCTTCCAAAGCTTTAGTTTAAAAAAATATTTATAAAAGAAAAATGGCTGAGAGGTTTATA
GCGAAGATCTGCTAAATCTTTATACAGGAACAGCTTGTATCGTGGGTTCAAATCCCACTTTTTCTAACAT
AATTATGTATTTATTGGTAGTTTTTTTATCCGCAATCGGTTCTTGTTTCGCCGGATTATTCGGTAAACAT
TTAGGACCTTTAGGCTCTATATTCGTAACAACTAGTTGTCTGTTTTTATCTCTTTTTATTTCTTTTTTTA
TATTTTATGAAGTAGCTCTATCTAACTCCGTTGTTTACATAAAGCTAACGACATGGATTAGCTCTGAAGT
ATTGCATGTGGATTGGGGTTTTATGTTTGATAGTCTTACAGCAACTATGTGCATTGTAGTTATTTCGATC
TCTTTTTTAGTACATTTGTATTCTGTAGAATACATGTCGCACGACCCACATTTGCCAAGATTCATGTCTT
ATTTATCTTTATTTACTTTTTTCATGTTAATTTTAGTAACCGCAGATAATTTTATTCAAATGTTTGTGGG
TTGGGAAGGTGTCGGTCTGTGTTCTTATTTGCTGATAAATTTCTGGTTTACAAGAATACAAGCGAATAAA
GCTGCTATTAAGGCTATGATCATAAACCGGATCGGGGATTTCAGTCTGTTAATTGGAATCATATTAATTT
TTGCAAACTACAAATCAGTTGATTATGCTACAGTAGCAATATTGTCGCCTTTTTTCAAAAATAGCAGTGC
AAGTTTTTTAAATTTCAATTTAGAGTTGTTAACTACGATAGGAATTTTTTTATTTTTAGGTGCCGTCGGT
AAATCCGCCCAGCTAGGATTGCACACATGGTTACCTGATGCTATGGAAGGTCCTACCCCTGTTTCTGCAT
TAATTCATGCTGCTACTATGGTGACGGCAGGCGTCTTTTTAATCGTTAGAAGTTCGTTTATTTATGAACA
CACGTTTTCTGTCTTAGAGTTCATCGCCATTTTAGGGGCAACAACATCTTTGTTCGCATCGACTACCGGA
CTATTACAAAACGATTTGAAACGAGTAATTGCTTATTCGACATGTAGTCAATTGGGGTATATGGTTTTCG
CTTGCGGTTTATCTAACTATTCCGTAAGCGTGTTTCATTTAAGTAACCATGCTTTTTTTAAAGCTTTGCT
TTTTTTAAGCGCAGGTTCTGTGATCCATGCAGTAAATGATGAACAAGACATGAGAAAAATGGGCGGCCTA
AAAAATTTAGTCCCATTTACCTACTCTACAATGATTATAGGCTCTTTGACGCTAATGGGTTTTCCTTTTT
TAGCAGGTTTTTACTCAAAAGATTTGATACTCGAAGTGGCTTATGGCAAATATAACTCAACAGGACATTT
TTGTTACTTTTTAGGTACGACGGGGGCTTTTTTAACTGCCTTTTATTCAATAAGATTAATTTATTTAACT
TTTTTATCGAAGCCCACAGGTTTTAAAAAAACGATTTGTTGTGCTCTTGATTCAGGTCAAAGCATTTGCA
TTGCTTTAGGTTGTTTAGCCATTTTAAGTCTATTTATTGGCTACCTCACCAAAGATCTTCTAGTCGGTTT
AGGCAGTGACTTCTTCGGAAATGCCATTTATGTCAGTGTAAAAAATTTAAACATGTTCGACGCTGAATTT
ATTCCTTCTTTTTACAAAACTTTGCCCGTAAGTTTAAGCTTATGTGGGCTTCTTCTGGGATTTGTTTTAT
ATAACTTTAAATCTAAAGAGTTGTTTTTACTAAAAATTTCGGATTTTGGTAAAAAATATTATAGCTTTTT
AAATCGAAAATGGTTCTTCGATAAAATCTACAATAATTGTCTAGGCCAAGTTTTTTTTAGGTTCGGCTAC
TCCACCAGTTACAAATTTATTGATAGGGGTATTTTTGAAACTTTAGGACCAACTGGTTTGTCTTTAGTTT
CTTTAAGGATTGCATCTAATTTACACAAAACACAAACGGGCTATCTTTACCACTACACGCTTGCAATTTT
AATTGGTCTGACGTTATTTATAAGTATTCGACAAATGTTATTTTTCATGGAACATTTGTTAGATTACCGT
CTTTATGTTTTCATTTTCGCGCTAGCTTTTTTTTCAACAAATCAAAAAGAAAGAATCTAAAAGAGTCAGT
TAAGACCCCTAGATTTTTGGTGGATATAACTCAGTTGGTAAGAGTATTAGGTTGTGGTTCTAAGAGTCAC
AGGTTCAAATCCTGTTATTCGCC
