[The description below was written by a language model from this plasmid's Addgene catalogue record.]
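Description:
pPT-PCR C1 is a large multi-host shuttle plasmid of about 59.9 kb that carries a cloned, reduced copy of the Phaeodactylum tricornutum mitochondrial genome in the pAGE3.0 backbone. The backbone accounts for roughly 17.6 kb and is catalogued for use in bacteria, yeast and diatoms. In Escherichia coli it is selected with chloramphenicol and kept at low copy number. The record notes that copy number can optionally be raised by arabinose induction in the EPI300 host, which is typical of vectors pairing a single-copy origin with an inducible high-copy origin, although the specific origins are not listed. HIS3 provides auxotrophic selection in yeast, and a nourseothricin resistance marker allows selection in the diatom. No feature table is provided, so the exact replication elements, promoters and any conjugation functions of the backbone cannot be detailed here.

The insert is approximately 42.3 kb and corresponds to the P. tricornutum mitochondrial genome with its repeat region removed. It also carries a few minor mutations that are described in the associated publication. As the name and stated purpose indicate, this clone (clone 1) was built from PCR-amplified fragments of the organelle genome rather than by direct capture of the intact molecule. The depositor notes that discrepancies found in the mitochondrial sequence are not of functional concern for the plasmid.

The construct belongs to a synthetic biology effort to generate designer algal mitochondrial genomes rapidly. Holding the whole organelle genome in yeast and E. coli makes it accessible to propagation and engineering in these tractable hosts.
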