Addgene plasmid #141248: pPT-PCR C1
Purpose: PCR cloned Phaeodactylum tricornutum Mitochondrial Genome - Clone 1
Depositing lab: Bogumil Karas. Publication: Rapid method for generating designer algal mitochondrial genomes. Cochrane RR, Brumwell SL, Soltysiak MPM, Hamadache S, Davis JG, Wang J, Tholl SQ, Janakirama P, Edgell DR, Karas BJ. Algal Research, 2020. 50, 102014 10.1016/j.algal.2020.102014.
Backbone
  Vector backbone: pAGE3.0
  Backbone manufacturer: Brumwell et al. 2019
  Backbone size w/o insert (bp): 17552
  Total vector size (bp): 59873
  Modifications to backbone: Inserted the P. tricornutum mitochondrial genome into the backbone of pAGE3.0
  Vector type: Bacterial Expression, Yeast Expression, Synthetic Biology ; Diatom Expression
  Selectable markers: HIS3 ; Nourseothricin
Growth in bacteria
  Bacterial resistance: Chloramphenicol, 25 μg/mL
  Growth temperature: 37°C
  Growth strain: EPI300 (Epicentre)
  Growth instructions: Optional: Arabinose induction to high plasmid copy number.
  Copy number: Low Copy
Gene/Insert
  Gene/Insert name: Reduced Mitochondrial Genome of Phaeodactylum tricornutum (alt names: P. tricornutum; Mitochondrial Genome)
  Species: P. tricornutum
  Insert size (bp): 42321
  Mutation: Repeat region removed, additional minor mutations described in manuscript
  GenBank ID: NC_016739.1
Terms and licenses: Academic/Nonprofit Terms; Industry Terms: Not Available to Industry
Depositor comments: Please note this plasmid is larger than what is typically sequenced at Addgene. Discrepancies present in the mitochondrial genome sequence are not of any functional concern for the plasmid. Please visit https://www.biorxiv.org/content/10.1101/2019.12.19.882662v1 for bioRxiv preprint.
How to cite: pPT-PCR C1 was a gift from Bogumil Karas (Addgene plasmid # 141248 ; http://n2t.net/addgene:141248 ; RRID:Addgene_141248)
